Addgene plasmid #159349: INS-2A-luciferase-2A-CD19-GFP
Purpose: Human INS targeting vector for knockin of 2A separated luciferase, humand CD19, and GFP. Targeted cells will be puromycin resistant.
Depositing lab: Rudolf Jaenisch. Depositing organization: Whitehead Institute for Biomedical Research. Publication: Human T Cells Expressing a CD19 CAR-T Receptor Provide Insights into Mechanisms of Human CD19-Positive beta Cell Destruction. Ma H, Jeppesen JF, Jaenisch R. Cell Rep Med. 2020 Sep 22;1(6):100097. doi: 10.1016/j.xcrm.2020.100097. eCollection 2020 Sep 22. PubMed 33205073.
Backbone
  Vector backbone: PL253
  Vector type: INS locus knockin donor vector
Growth in bacteria
  Bacterial resistance: Ampicillin, 100 μg/mL
  Growth temperature: 30°C
  Growth strain: NEB Stable ; Stbl 3
  Copy number: High Copy
Gene/Insert 1
  Gene/Insert name: Luciferase-2A-human_CD19-2A-GFP
  Cloning method: Gibson Cloning
  Sequencing primers: 5′ ctggagaactactgcaacggtacc
Gene/Insert 2
  Gene/Insert name: Luciferase-2A-human_CD19-2A-GFP (alt name: CD19)
  Species: H. sapiens (human)
  Entrez Gene: CD19 (a.k.a. B4, CVID3)
Terms and licenses: Academic/Nonprofit Terms; Industry Terms: Not Available to Industry
How to cite: INS-2A-luciferase-2A-CD19-GFP was a gift from Rudolf Jaenisch (Addgene plasmid # 159349 ; http://n2t.net/addgene:159349 ; RRID:Addgene_159349)
