[The description below was written by a language model from this plasmid's Addgene catalogue record and pLannotate feature annotations shown in this document.]
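Description:
INS-2A-luciferase-2A-CD19-GFP is a large (about 21.5 kb) homologous-recombination donor plasmid built on the PL253 backbone for knock-in at the human insulin (INS) locus. It replicates in E. coli from a high-copy ColE1/pUC-type origin, carries an f1 origin, and is selected with ampicillin through a β-lactamase gene. Remnants of a lac/lacZα cloning region and flanking T3 and T7 promoters are also annotated.

The payload sits at the end of the INS coding sequence. The annotation detects INS coding fragments, matched to sheep and rabbit insulin entries by homology but presumably the human exons, preceded by several kilobases of upstream genomic sequence that includes a fragment of the neighbouring TH gene; this region likely serves as the 5′ homology arm. A short HA-tag-like fragment follows the last INS exon, then firefly luciferase (luc+), human CD19 and EGFP in the same orientation, followed by an SV40 poly(A) signal. The 2A peptides named in the record are not annotated separately but would fit the short gaps between these reading frames. Correct targeting should therefore place all three proteins under endogenous INS regulation, co-expressed with insulin as separate polypeptides.

Downstream lies a loxP-flanked selection cassette in which a CAG promoter (CMV enhancer, chicken β-actin promoter, chimeric intron) drives puromycin resistance with a bGH poly(A), so the marker can be excised with Cre. An unannotated stretch of roughly 4 kb after it is probably the 3′ homology arm, and beyond it an HSV thymidine kinase cassette allows negative selection against random integrants.

The associated publication title indicates use in generating insulin-producing β cells that display CD19, as targets for studying CD19 CAR-T-mediated β cell destruction, with luciferase and GFP as reporters. The depositor and sequencing-derived records differ by only a few bases and share the same feature layout.
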