Features (pLannotate 1.2.2; 35 found; start..end, strand, type, name):
     15..136     +  polyA_signal   SV40 poly(A) signal: SV40 polyadenylation signal
    181..214     -  protein_bind   loxP: Cre-mediated recombination occurs in the 8-bp core sequence (GCATACAT). Cre recombinase
    255..634     +  enhancer       CMV enhancer: human cytomegalovirus immediate early enhancer
    636..913     +  promoter       chicken β-actin promoter: No description available
    914..1930    +  intron         chimeric intron: chimera between introns from chicken β-actin and rabbit β-globin
   1991..2590    +  CDS            PuroR: puromycin N-acetyltransferase; pac from Streptomyces alboniger; confers resistance to puromycin
   2591..2737    +  CDS            NeoR/KanR (fragment): aminoglycoside phosphotransferase confers resistance to neomycin, kanamycin, and G418 (Geneticin®)
   2775..2999    +  polyA_signal   bGH poly(A) signal: bovine growth hormone polyadenylation signal
   3003..3024    +  promoter       SV40 promoter (fragment): SV40 enhancer and early promoter
   3056..3089    -  protein_bind   loxP: Cre-mediated recombination occurs in the 8-bp core sequence (GCATACAT). Cre recombinase
   7151..7213    +  promoter       Mini-TK promoter: minimal herpes simplex virus (HSV) thymidine kinase promoter
   7235..7274    +  5'UTR          HSV TK 5'-UTR: 5' untranslated region from the herpes simplex virus thymidine kinase gene
   7292..8419    +  CDS            TK: KITH_HHV1S - Experimental evidence at protein level: Swiss-Prot protein existence level 1. Catalyzes the transfer of the gamma-phospho group of ATP to thymidine to generate dTMP in the salvage pathway of pyrimidine synthesis. The dTMP serves as a substrate for DNA polymerase during viral DNA replication. Allows the virus to be reactivated and to grow in non-proliferative cells lacking a high concentration of phosphorylated nucleic acid precursors. From Human herpesvirus 1 (strain SC16) (HHV-1) (Human herpes simplex virus 1). Used in molecular biology as a selectable marker to identify transfec
   8464..8512    +  polyA_signal   HSV TK poly(A) signal: herpes simplex virus thymidine kinase polyadenylation signal (Cole and Stacy, 1985)
   8714..9028    +  CDS            gH (fragment): GH_HHV11 - Experimental evidence at protein level: Swiss-Prot protein existence level 1. The heterodimer glycoprotein H-glycoprotein L is required for the fusion of viral and plasma membranes leading to virus entry into the host cell. Following initial binding to host receptor, membrane fusion is mediated by the fusion machinery composed of gB and the heterodimer gH/gL. May also be involved in the fusion between the virion envelope and the outer nuclear membrane during virion morphogenesis. From Human herpesvirus 1 (strain 17) (HHV-1) (Human herpes simplex virus 1).
   9086..9104    -  promoter       T3 promoter: promoter for bacteriophage T3 RNA polymerase
   9147..9169    -  protein_bind   lac operator (fragment): The lac repressor binds to the lac operator to inhibit transcription in E. coli. This inhibition can be relieved by adding lactose or isopropyl-β-D-thiogalactopyranoside (IPTG). lac repressor encoded by lacI
   9173..9203    -  promoter       lac promoter: promoter for the E. coli lac operon
   9218..9239    -  protein_bind   CAP binding site: CAP binding activates transcription in the presence of cAMP. E. coli catabolite activator protein
   9252..9344    -  CDS            lacI (fragment): lac repressor; lacI; The lac repressor binds to the lac operator to inhibit transcription in E. coli. This inhibition can be relieved by adding lactose or isopropyl-β-D-thiogalactopyranoside (IPTG).
   9527..10115   -  rep_origin     ori: high-copy-number ColE1/pMB1/pBR322/pUC origin of replication
  10286..11146   -  CDS            AmpR: β-lactamase; bla; confers resistance to ampicillin, carbenicillin, and related antibiotics
  11147..11251   -  promoter       AmpR promoter: bla
  11275..11445   -  CDS            AmpR (fragment): β-lactamase; bla; confers resistance to ampicillin, carbenicillin, and related antibiotics
  11446..11550   -  promoter       AmpR promoter: bla
  11577..12005   +  rep_origin     f1 ori (sequence partly withheld): f1 bacteriophage origin of replication; arrow indicates direction of (+) strand synthesis
  12036..12193   -  CDS            lacZα (fragment): LacZα fragment of β-galactosidase; lacZ fragment
  12196..12214   +  promoter       T7 promoter: promoter for bacteriophage T7 RNA polymerase
  12682..12840   +  CDS            TH (fragment): TY3H_HUMAN - Also known as TYH. Experimental evidence at protein level: Swiss-Prot protein existence level 1. Plays an important role in the physiology of adrenergic neurons (By similarity). Positively regulates the regression of retinal hyaloid vessels during postnatal development (By similarity). From Homo sapiens (Human).
  16105..16326   +  CDS            INS (fragment): INS_SHEEP - Experimental evidence at protein level: Swiss-Prot protein existence level 1. Insulin decreases blood glucose concentration. It increases cell permeability to monosaccharides, amino acids and fatty acids. It accelerates glycolysis, the pentose phosphate cycle, and glycogen synthesis in liver. From Ovis aries (Sheep).
  17057..17221   +  CDS            INS (fragment) (sequence partly withheld): INS_RABIT - Experimental evidence at protein level: Swiss-Prot protein existence level 1. Insulin decreases blood glucose concentration. It increases cell permeability to monosaccharides, amino acids and fatty acids. It accelerates glycolysis, the pentose phosphate cycle, and glycogen synthesis in liver. From Oryctolagus cuniculus (Rabbit).
  17228..17254   +  CDS            3xHA (fragment): three tandem HA epitope tags
  17318..18967   +  CDS            luciferase: firefly luciferase; luc+; enhanced luc+ version of the luciferase gene
  19034..20704   +  CDS            CD19: CD19_HUMAN - Experimental evidence at protein level: Swiss-Prot protein existence level 1. Functions as coreceptor for the B-cell antigen receptor complex (BCR) on B-lymphocytes. Decreases the threshold for activation of downstream signaling pathways and for triggering B-cell responses to antigens (PubMed:2463100, PubMed:1373518, PubMed:16672701). Activates signaling pathways that lead to the activation of phosphatidylinositol 3-kinase and the mobilization of intracellular Ca(2+) stores (PubMed:9382888, PubMed:9317126, PubMed:12387743, PubMed:16672701). Is not required for early steps during B
  20768..21484   +  CDS            EGFP: the original enhanced GFP (Yang et al., 1996) mammalian codon-optimized
>Addgene plasmid #159349 | INS-2A-luciferase-2A-CD19-GFP | depositor full sequence | sequence record 307883 | INS-2A-luciferase-2A-CD19-GFP sequence 21492 bps
CAATTGTTGTTGTTAACTTGTTTATTGCAGCTTATAATGGTTACAAATAAAGCAATAGCATCACAAATTT
CACAAATAAAGCATTTTTTTCACTGCATTCTAGTTGTGGTTTGTCCAAACTCATCAATGTATCTTAAAAT
TCCTGCAGCCCAATTCCGATCATATTCAATAACCCTTAATATAACTTCGTATAATGTATGCTATACGAAG
TTATTAGGTCTGAAGAGGAGTTTACGTCCAGCCAAGCTAGCCTCGACATTGATTATTGACTAGTTATTAA
TAGTAATCAATTACGGGGTCATTAGTTCATAGCCCATATATGGAGTTCCGCGTTACATAACTTACGGTAA
ATGGCCCGCCTGGCTGACCGCCCAACGACCCCCGCCCATTGACGTCAATAATGACGTATGTTCCCATAGT
AACGCCAATAGGGACTTTCCATTGACGTCAATGGGTGGAGTATTTACGGTAAACTGCCCACTTGGCAGTA
CATCAAGTGTATCATATGCCAAGTACGCCCCCTATTGACGTCAATGACGGTAAATGGCCCGCCTGGCATT
ATGCCCAGTACATGACCTTATGGGACTTTCCTACTTGGCAGTACATCTACGTATTAGTCATCGCTATTAC
CATGGTCGAGGTGAGCCCCACGTTCTGCTTCACTCTCCCCATCTCCCCCCCCTCCCCACCCCCAATTTTG
TATTTATTTATTTTTTAATTATTTTGTGCAGCGATGGGGGCGGGGGGGGGGGGGGGGCGCGCGCCAGGCG
GGGCGGGGCGGGGCGAGGGGCGGGGCGGGGCGAGGCGGAGAGGTGCGGCGGCAGCCAATCAGAGCGGCGC
GCTCCGAAAGTTTCCTTTTATGGCGAGGCGGCGGCGGCGGCGGCCCTATAAAAAGCGAAGCGCGCGGCGG
GCGGGAGTCGCTGCGCGCTGCCTTCGCCCCGTGCCCCGCTCCGCCGCCGCCTCGCGCCGCCCGCCCCGGC
TCTGACTGACCGCGTTACTCCCACAGGTGAGCGGGCGGGACGGCCCTTCTCCTCCGGGCTGTAATTAGCG
CTTGGTTTAATGACGGCTTGTTTCTTTTCTGTGGCTGCGTGAAAGCCTTGAGGGGCTCCGGGAGGGCCCT
TTGTGCGGGGGGAGCGGCTCGGGGGGTGCGTGCGTGTGTGTGTGCGTGGGGAGCGCCGCGTGCGGCTCCG
CGCTGCCCGGCGGCTGTGAGCGCTGCGGGCGCGGCGCGGGGCTTTGTGCGCTCCGCAGTGTGCGCGAGGG
GAGCGCGGCCGGGGGCGGTGCCCCGCGGTGCGGGGGGGGCTGCGAGGGGAACAAAGGCTGCGTGCGGGGT
GTGTGCGTGGGGGGGTGAGCAGGGGGTGTGGGCGCGTCGGTCGGGCTGCAACCCCCCCTGCACCCCCCTC
CCCGAGTTGCTGAGCACGGCCCGGCTTCGGGTGCGGGGCTCCGTACGGGGCGTGGCGCGGGGCTCGCCGT
GCCGGGCGGGGGGTGGCGGCAGGTGGGGGTGCCGGGCGGGGCGGGGCCGCCTCGGGCCGGGGAGGGCTCG
GGGGAGGGGCGCGGCGGCCCCCGGAGCGCCGGCGGCTGTCGAGGCGCGGCGAGCCGCAGCCATTGCCTTT
TATGGTAATCGTGCGAGAGGGCGCAGGGACTTCCTTTGTCCCAAATCTGTGCGGAGCCGAAATCTGGGAG
GCGCCGCCGCACCCCCTCTAGCGGGCGCGGGGCGAAGCGGTGCGGCGCCGGCAGGAAGGAAATGGGCGGG
GAGGGCCTTCGTGCGTCGCCGCGCCGCCGTCCCCTTCTCCCTCTCCAGCCTCGGGGCTGTCCGCGGGGGG
ACGGCTGCCTTCGGGGGGGACGGGGCAGGGCGGGGTTCGGCTTCTGGCGTGTGACCGGCGGCTCTAGAGC
CTCTGCTAACCATGTTCATGCCTTCTTCTTTTTCCTACAGCTCCTGGGCAACGTGCTGGTTATTGTGCTG
TCTCATCATTTTGGCAAAGACCGGTCCACCATGACCGAGTACAAGCCCACGGTGCGCCTCGCCACCCGCG
ACGACGTCCCCAGGGCCGTACGCACCCTCGCCGCCGCGTTCGCCGACTACCCCGCCACGCGCCACACCGT
CGATCCGGACCGCCACATCGAGCGGGTCACCGAGCTGCAAGAACTCTTCCTCACGCGCGTCGGGCTCGAC
ATCGGCAAGGTGTGGGTCGCGGACGACGGCGCCGCGGTGGCGGTCTGGACCACGCCGGAGAGCGTCGAAG
CGGGGGCGGTGTTCGCCGAGATCGGCCCGCGCATGGCCGAGTTGAGCGGTTCCCGGCTGGCCGCGCAGCA
ACAGATGGAAGGCCTCCTGGCGCCGCACCGGCCCAAGGAGCCCGCGTGGTTCCTGGCCACCGTCGGCGTC
TCGCCCGACCACCAGGGCAAGGGTCTGGGCAGCGCCGTCGTGCTCCCCGGAGTGGAGGCGGCCGAGCGCG
CCGGGGTGCCCGCCTTCCTGGAGACCTCCGCGCCCCGCAACCTCCCCTTCTACGAGCGGCTCGGCTTCAC
CGTCACCGCCGACGTCGAGGTGCCCGAAGGACCGCGCACCTGGTGCATGACCCGCAAGCCCGGTGCCTGA
CGCTATCAGGACATAGCGTTGGCTACCCGTGATATTGCTGAAGAGCTTGGCGGCGAATGGGCTGACCGCT
TCCTCGTGCTTTACGGTATCGCCGCTCCCGATTCGCAGCGCATCGCCTTCTATCGCCTTCTTGACGAGTT
CTTCTGAGGGGATCAATTCTCTAGAGCTCGCTGATCAGCCTCGACTGTGCCTTCTAGTTGCCAGCCATCT
GTTGTTTGCCCCTCCCCCGTGCCTTCCTTGACCCTGGAAGGTGCCACTCCCACTGTCCTTTCCTAATAAA
ATGAGGAAATTGCATCGCATTGTCTGAGTAGGTGTCATTCTATTCTGGGGGGTGGGGTGGGGCAGGACAG
CAAGGGGGAGGATTGGGAAGACAATAGCAGGCATGCTGGGGATGCGGTGGGCTCTATGGCTTCTGAGGCG
GAAAGAACCAGCTGGGGCTCGACTAGAGCTTGCGGAACCCTTAATATAACTTCGTATAATGTATGCTATA
CGAAGTTATGAATTCGCCACTGAGAAGTGACTTCTTGTTCAGTAGCTCTGGACTCTTGGAGTCCCCAGAG
ACCTTGTTCAGGAAAGGGAATGAGAACATTCCAGCAATTTTCCCCCCACCTAGCCCTCCCAGGTTCTATT
TTTAGAGTTATTTCTGATGGAGTCCCTGTGGAGGGAGGAGGCTGGGCTGAGGGAGGGGGTCCTGCAGGGC
GGGGGGCTGGGAAGGTGGGGAGAGGCTGCCGAGAGCCACCCGCTATCCCCAGCTCTGGGCAGCCCCGGGA
CAGTCACACACCCTGGCCTCGCGGCCCAAGCTGGCAGCCGTCTGCAGCCACAGCTTATGCCAGCCCAGGT
CCAGCCAGACACCTGAGGGACCCACTGGTGCCTTGGAGGAAGCAGGAGAGGTCAGATGGCACCATGAGCT
GGGGCAGGTGCAGGGACCGTGGCAGCACCTGGCAGGGCCTCAGAACCCATGCCTTGGGCACCCCGGCCAT
GAGGCCCTGAGGATTGCAGCCCAGGAGAAGCAGGGAACCGCCAGGGCCACAGGGGCAGAGACCAGGGCCA
GGGTCCCCCTGCAGCCCCTTAGCCCACCCCCTCCCAGTAAGCAGGGCTGCTTGGCTGGCTTCCTTTGCTA
CAGACCTGCTGCTCACCCAGAAGGGCCCACGGGCCCTGGTGACAAGGTCGTTGTGGCTCCAGGTCCTTGG
GGGTCCTGACACAGAGCCTCTTCTGCAGCACCCCTGAGGACAGGGTGGCTCCGCTGGGCACCCAGCCTAG
TGGGCAGACGAGAACCTAGGGGCTGCCTGGGCCTACTGTGGCCTGGGAGGTCAGCGGGTGACCCTAGCTA
CCCTGTGGCTGGGCCAGTCTGCCTGCCACCCAGGCCAAACCAATCTGCACCTTTCCTGAGAGCTCCACCC
AGGGCTGGGCTGGGGATGGCTGGGCCTGGGGCTGGCATGGGCTGTGGCTGCAGACCACTGCCAGCTTGGG
CCTCGAGGCCAGGAGCTCACCCTCCAGCTGGGGACCTGGCCACTGGGGCAGCCCTGTTCCTGAAGCTCTG
AGCTCACCCCTTCCCCATGACCACATCAGCCCCCCTCCACCCAGAGATGTCACAGCCCCCAGCTAGCCCC
GCCTCCAGAGTGGGGGCCAAGGCTGGGCAGGCGGGTGGACGGCCGGACACTGGCCCCGGAAGAGGAGGGA
GGCGGTGGCTGGGATCGGCAGCAGCCGTCCATGGGAACACCCAGCCGGCCCCACTCGCACGGGTAGAGAC
AGGGGCGCCCTGCTGGAGCTGAGGTATGTGAGCTCGCGCGGGGCTGGGCCAAAGCGGGGCCCGGTGGGCC
GGCTGGGAGGCTGCCCACCAGTCAGCCATCGGCCAAGCTGTTGCCCTGGCTGACCCTGATGGCCAACAAG
GCCGTAGGGAGTGATGGGCAGAGGCCCCTTCTGGGAGGGGAGGGTCAGTGCTCTGTGGGGGACCGTGTGT
TGGAGTGGAGGGCAGCAGGAGGAGCCCTTTGGTGTCCAGGGACTCCTGGAGCTGCCCCAGCCTTCCAGGA
CTTGCAGGGCAGCTGGCACTGGCTGGTGCTGGGGGCTGAGGAGTGTCTTTTGAGGGGCCAAATTTTCTGT
GACTTCTGTCCTGGGGGACCTCTGACCTGAGGCCTCAGGAGAGGGCAAGGCCGCCCACCCAAAAGAGATG
CAGCCATGGTTCGCGGTGCCCTCGGCTGCCCTGGGCCAGAGCTGGGGCTAGCTTTCACCTTGTTGAGACC
CAGGACTCTGTCCCCCAAGCCTGTCTTCGCCAGCGCCTTGACCCCACCCCTCATATACTGTGTCCTGGAA
AACGTGGACACGGGAGACCGCAGCCAGGGCGAGGTATCGCCCCTCCATCCCCCCAGGCCCAATGAGAAGC
AGTTGGCCAAGGTGATCCAGGTGGCAGAGGCAGCATCAGACCCAGTCTCCTGTCAGGCACCACCTTGGGT
GCCGGTCCCCAGATGCCCTGGCGGGGAGTGTGCATGCTCCCGGAGCCCCCAGGTCACCCCATGTGAGCCA
GGCCCACAGAGCTTGGCTCTGCAATGCCTGCTGGGCTGCTGCCCATGCTCCACCCCTTCTGGGAAGCTAA
AAGACAGCCCTTCAGTGTCCAGAGACCTGCCTGGCCTTGGAGCCTCGGTTTCACATGCCCACCGGGCTGG
CAGGGGCACTCAGCTGCCTCCAGCCCCGGCGGTCACCCTGGCATTGGGTCCATCTAACTGCTCCCCAGTC
ACAAGGCAGCTGCTCCCCAAGTCTCCCCAAACCTGCTGGCCCCTCTAGAAGCCTCTGTCCATTCCTGGAG
GACCGAGGGCAGCCTGCATGCCATCCCGCACACAGCCTTCTGTCTGGGCGTCCTGCCTTCACACATGCTG
CACAGGGAGGAAACTCTTATACCACATTCCTTAAGCAGAGACTGAAGCCTGGAGCCAGGCACATGGCACG
TGCTCCCACCCACCCAGGACACACTGCGGTGTGGCTGCCTCCAGGCTGGCCCCCTAGATTGCGTCTGCTC
CTGGCATGGATAACTGGCGCCTTTGCCTGGCCGTTGGGGCAGTGTTTGCCTTCCCCTGTCGGCAGCAAAT
ATTTACTGTCCTCCGTCTCCAGGACTCTCCAGGCCTGAGCAGACCCCGGGGGGATGAGTGTGGACTCAGC
GGTGCTGAGGGTAGCCCCCTGCCCTTCGGGTCCTGGTGCCCAGCAGGGGTCCAGCCCAGGGAAGAGACTG
AGGCCAGGACAGGCAGTGTTTAAGCCTGAGTTTCTGGGAAAGGTAGCCCTGGGCAGAACTTGGGCCGAAC
GTTGGCCAGTGTCTCTCTCCAGCCAGGCTGTGAGGTAGCTGTTTCCAGGATGGGCACCTTTCCACACCCA
GCAATGTGGCCAGGAGCCGCCATTCACGGGTGCGACCAGCAGATGGCATCAGAGCCTCACTTTTGATGCA
CTCCGGCCACCAGCCACGGGTCCAGGTTCTGGCCACCACCCAGGGTCTGAGCAGCTGCATCCTGCCCCTG
CCGGGCACTCCCGGGGGCTGTGGGGCCTGTGGGGGCCCTGCCAGACACTCTTGGGGGCTGTGGGGGGCCC
TGCCAGGCACTCCCAGGGACTATGGGGGCTGTGGGGGGCCCTGCTGGGCACTCTGAAGGGCATGGGGCTT
AGGAATGAGAGGAGCTGTCTGATGATGATGGTGGGGGCATTGCAGAGGCCCCCGGCCTGCTCAGGTCCAG
TCTCGGCCCCTAAGTCAAGCCTCAGGCCAGCCTCTCACCAGCCTGGGTTTCTCAGAGGGCCGGGACAAAT
GTTCTGGGTCTCTAATATTCCAAGAAAGCCTCTGGCTGGACTCTGAGCCCCACCTGCGAGCCCCTAGAAT
CACAGAGAGCTAGGGTGAGAAGACCAGGGGGACTCCGTCCCACCCTCGTCGTGGCTGAGCCCACTGTGGC
CGGTGGTGGACCAGGCTGTGGCCTTTGCTGAGGGTCCCCAGGGCCCCTGGGGGCTACTGAGGCTGGAGGC
CAGCGGTGGCCAGGAGGGTCCCTCCCTCAGCCACTCAAGCCAGAAGGTCGAGTCCTGGTTTCTATGTGAG
GAGGGGGCTTCAGGGGCTGGGACCTGGGGGCACCGAAGGCCTGGAGCTGGGGTCCAGGCGGCTGAGGGTT
AGTGCGTTCCCACGCTCCCCTCCGCCAGCGCCGTGAGGAGAGGGAGGTCCACTCTGGAAAGAATGTTTGA
GGGCAGGGGTAGACAGGGTCTGGGAACGCGGAGATGACACACTGGGGTGCCGCCTCCGCACCCTCCGCCC
TTCCTCCCACTATTGTTTCTGGCCTCGGCCGCAGGAACAGCAAGGCAGACTAGTGGATCCTCTAGAGTCG
AGCAGTGTGGTTTTCAAGAGGAAGCAAAAAGCCTCTCCACCCAGGCCTGGAATGTTTCCACCCAATGTCG
AGCAGTGTGGTTTTGCAAGAGGAAGCAAAAAGCCTCTCCACCCAGGCCTGGAATGTTTCCACCCAATGTC
GAGCAAACCCCGCCCAGCGTCTTGTCATTGGCGAATTCGAACACGCAGATGCAGTCGGGGCGGCGCGGTC
CCAGGTCCACTTCGCATATTAAGGTGACGCGTGTGGCCTCGAACACCGAGCGACCCTGCAGCGACCCGCT
TAACAGCGTCAACAGCGTGCCGCAGATCTTGGTGGCGTGAAACTCCCGCACCTCTTCGGCCAGCGCCTTG
TAGAAGCGCGTATGGCTTCGTACCCCGGCCATCAGCACGCGTCTGCGTTCGACCAGGCTGCGCGTTCTCG
CGGCCATAGCAACCGACGTACGGCGTTGCGCCCTCGCCGGCAGCAAGAAGCCACGGAAGTCCGCCCGGAG
CAGAAAATGCCCACGCTACTGCGGGTTTATATAGACGGTCCCCACGGGATGGGGAAAACCACCACCACGC
AACTGCTGGTGGCCCTGGGTTCGCGCGACGATATCGTCTACGTACCCGAGCCGATGACTTACTGGCGGGT
GCTGGGGGCTTCCGAGACAATCGCGAACATCTACACCACACAACACCGCCTTGACCAGGGTGAGATATCG
GCCGGGGACGCGGCGGTGGTAATGACAAGCGCCCAGATAACAATGGGCATGCCTTATGCCGTGACCGACG
CCGTTCTGGCTCCTCATATCGGGGGGGAGGCTGGGAGCTCACATGCCCCGCCCCCGGCCCTCACCCTCAT
CTTCGACCGCCATCCCATCGCCGCCCTCCTGTGCTACCCGGCCGCGCGATACCTTATGGGCAGCATGACC
CCCCAGGCCGTGCTGGCGTTCGTGGCCCTCATCCCGCCGACCTTGCCCGGCACAAACATCGTGTTGGGGG
CCCTTCCGGAGGACAGACACATCGACCGCCTGGCCAAACGCCAGCGCCCCGGCGAGCGGCTTGACCTGGC
TATGCTGGCCGCGATTCGCCGCGTTTACGGGCTGCTTGCCAATACGGTGCGGTATCTGCAGGGCGGCGGG
TCGTGGCGGGAGGATTGGGGACAGCTTTCGGGGACGGCCGTGCCGCCCCAGGGTGCCGAGCCCCAGAGCA
ACGCGGGCCCACGACCCCATATCGGGGACACGTTATTTACCCTGTTTCGGGCCCCCGAGTTGCTGGCCCC
CAACGGCGACCTGTACAACGTGTTTGCCTGGGCCTTGGACGTCTTGGCCAAACGCCTCCGTCCCATGCAC
GTCTTTATCCTGGATTACGACCAATCGCCCGCCGGCTGCCGGGACGCCCTGCTGCAACTTACCTCCGGGA
TGATCCAGACCCACGTCACCACCCCAGGCTCCATACCGACGATCTGCGACCTGGCGCGCACGTTTGCCCG
GGAGATGGGGGAGGCTAACTGAAACACGGAAGGAGACAATACCGGAAGGAACCCGCGCTATGACGGCAAT
AAAAAGACAGAATAAAACGCACGGGTGTTGGGTCGTTTGTTCATAAACGCGGGGTTCGGTCCCAGGGCTG
GCACTCTGTCGATACCCCACCGAGACCCCATTGGGGCCAATACGCCCGCGTTTCTTCCTTTTCCCCACCC
CACCCCCCAAGTTCGGGTGAAGGCCCAGGGCTCGCAGCCAACGTCGGGGCGGCAGGCCCTGCCATAGCCA
CGGGCCCCGTGGGTTAGGGACGGGGTCCCCCATGGGGAATGGTTTATGGTTCGTGGGGGTTATTATTTTG
GGCGTTGCGTGGGGTCAGTCCACGACTGGACTGAGCAGACAGACCCATGGTTTTTGGATGGCCTGGGCAT
GGACCGCATGTACTGGCGCGACACGAACACCGGGCGTCTGTGGCTGCCAAACACCCCCGACCCCCAAAAA
CCACCGCGCGGATTTCTGGCGCCGCCGGACGAACTAAACCTGACTACGGCATCTCTGCCCCTTCTTCGCT
GGTACGAGGAGCGCTTTTGTTTTGTATTGGTCACCACGGCCGAGTTTCCGCGGGACCCCGGCCAGATCAA
GCTAGCTTATCGATACCGTCGATCGACCTCGAGGGGGGGCCCGCAGCTTTTGTTCCCTTTAGTGAGGGTT
AATTTCGAGCTTGGCGTAATCATGGTCATAGCTGTTTCCTGTGTGAAATTGTTATCCGCTCACAATTCCA
CACAACATACGAGCCGGAAGCATAAAGTGTAAAGCCTGGGGTGCCTAATGAGTGAGCTAACTCACATTAA
TTGCGTTGCGCTCACTGCCCGCTTTCCAGTCGGGAAACCTGTCGTGCCAGCTGCATTAATGAATCGGCCA
ACGCGCGGGGAGAGGCGGTTTGCGTATTGGGCGCTCTTCCGCTTCCTCGCTCACTGACTCGCTGCGCTCG
GTCGTTCGGCTGCGGCGAGCGGTATCAGCTCACTCAAAGGCGGTAATACGGTTATCCACAGAATCAGGGG
ATAACGCAGGAAAGAACATGTGAGCAAAAGGCCAGCAAAAGGCCAGGAACCGTAAAAAGGCCGCGTTGCT
GGCGTTTTTCCATAGGCTCCGCCCCCCTGACGAGCATCACAAAAATCGACGCTCAAGTCAGAGGTGGCGA
AACCCGACAGGACTATAAAGATACCAGGCGTTTCCCCCTGGAAGCTCCCTCGTGCGCTCTCCTGTTCCGA
CCCTGCCGCTTACCGGATACCTGTCCGCCTTTCTCCCTTCGGGAAGCGTGGCGCTTTCTCATAGCTCACG
CTGTAGGTATCTCAGTTCGGTGTAGGTCGTTCGCTCCAAGCTGGGCTGTGTGCACGAACCCCCCGTTCAG
CCCGACCGCTGCGCCTTATCCGGTAACTATCGTCTTGAGTCCAACCCGGTAAGACACGACTTATCGCCAC
TGGCAGCAGCCACTGGTAACAGGATTAGCAGAGCGAGGTATGTAGGCGGTGCTACAGAGTTCTTGAAGTG
GTGGCCTAACTACGGCTACACTAGAAGAACAGTATTTGGTATCTGCGCTCTGCTGAAGCCAGTTACCTTC
GGAAAAAGAGTTGGTAGCTCTTGATCCGGCAAACAAACCACCGCTGGTAGCGGTGGTTTTTTTGTTTGCA
AGCAGCAGATTACGCGCAGAAAAAAAGGATCTCAAGAAGATCCTTTGATCTTTTCTACGGGGTCTGACGC
TCAGTGGAACGAAAACTCACGTTAAGGGATTTTGGTCATGAGATTATCAAAAAGGATCTTCACCTAGATC
CTTTTAAATTAAAAATGAAGTTTTAAATCAATCTAAAGTATATATGAGTAAACTTGGTCTGACAGTTACC
AATGCTTAATCAGTGAGGCACCTATCTCAGCGATCTGTCTATTTCGTTCATCCATAGTTGCCTGACTCCC
CGTCGTGTAGATAACTACGATACGGGAGGGCTTACCATCTGGCCCCAGTGCTGCAATGATACCGCGAGAC
CCACGCTCACCGGCTCCAGATTTATCAGCAATAAACCAGCCAGCCGGAAGGGCCGAGCGCAGAAGTGGTC
CTGCAACTTTATCCGCCTCCATCCAGTCTATTAATTGTTGCCGGGAAGCTAGAGTAAGTAGTTCGCCAGT
TAATAGTTTGCGCAACGTTGTTGCCATTGCTACAGGCATCGTGGTGTCACGCTCGTCGTTTGGTATGGCT
TCATTCAGCTCCGGTTCCCAACGATCAAGGCGAGTTACATGATCCCCCATGTTGTGCAAAAAAGCGGTTA
GCTCCTTCGGTCCTCCGATCGTTGTCAGAAGTAAGTTGGCCGCAGTGTTATCACTCATGGTTATGGCAGC
ACTGCATAATTCTCTTACTGTCATGCCATCCGTAAGATGCTTTTCTGTGACTGGTGAGTACTCAACCAAG
TCATTCTGAGAATAGTGTATGCGGCGACCGAGTTGCTCTTGCCCGGCGTCAATACGGGATAATACCGCGC
CACATAGCAGAACTTTAAAAGTGCTCATCATTGGAAAACGTTCTTCGGGGCGAAAACTCTCAAGGATCTT
ACCGCTGTTGAGATCCAGTTCGATGTAACCCACTCGTGCACCCAACTGATCTTCAGCATCTTTTACTTTC
ACCAGCGTTTCTGGGTGAGCAAAAACAGGAAGGCAAAATGCCGCAAAAAAGGGAATAAGGGCGACACGGA
AATGTTGAATACTCATACTCTTCCTTTTTCAATATTATTGAAGCATTTATCAGGGTTATTGTCTCATGAG
CGGATACATATTTGAATGTATTTAGAAAAATAAACAAATAGGGGTTCCGCGCACATTTCCCCGAAAAGTG
CCACCTCTCAAGGATCTTACCGCTGTTGAGATCCAGTTCGATGTAACCCATTCGTGCACCCAACTTGATC
TTCAGCATCTTTTACTTTCACCAGCGTTTCTGGGTGAGCAAAAACAGGAAGGCAAAATGCCGCAAAAAAG
GGAATAAGGGCGACACGGAAATGTTGAATACTCATACTCTTCCTTTTTCAATATTATTGAAGCATTTATC
AGGGTTATTGTCTCATGAGCGGATACATATTTGAATGTATTTAGAAAAATAAACAAATAGGGGTTCCGCG
CACATTTCCCCGAAAAGTGCCACCTG
[124 nt withheld, positions 11577-11700]
C
[91 nt withheld, positions 11702-11792]
A
[49 nt withheld, positions 11794-11842]
CCTTTGACGTTGGAGTCCACGTTCTTT
[37 nt withheld, positions 11870-11906]
ACCCTATCTCGGTCTATTCTTTTGATTTATAAGGGATTTTGCCGATTTCGGCCTATTGGTTAAAAAATGA
GCTGATTTAACAAAAATTTAACGCGAATTTTAACAAAATATTAACGCTTACAATTTCCATTCGCCATTCA
GGCTGCGCAACTGTTGGGAAGGGCGATCGGTGCGGGCCTCTTCGCTATTACGCCAGCTGGCGAAAGGGGG
ATGTGCTGCAAGGCGATTAAGTTGGGTAACGCCAGGGTTTTCCCAGTCACGACGTTGTAAAACGACGGCC
AGTGAATTGTAATACGACTCACTATAGGGCGAATTGGAGCTCCACCGCGGTGGATGCATGTCGACAAGGA
AAAAAGCGGCCGCCCCTCTAGCCTCATCCTCATAAAAGGTCTCATCATTTTCCCTCCAGCCTCTTATGCA
CTGGGGAAACTGAGGCCAGGGGCTATGTGTCCAGCGGACAGGGGTGCTGAATTCCACCCACAGGCTTAGG
GATATGGTCAAGGAAAGCTTCCTGGAGGAGGCCCAGTGGAGGTTCAGGGAGGGATGGGGTGCCCGGCAGT
CTCTAGTGGAAAAGGCGCCTAGCCTATCTCCCCCATGAACCCCCTCACCCAGCCCTGGAAGAGGCCTCAG
TGTCCCGCCTGTGACCAGTTGGCTCAGAAAAGCCCTGGGAGCTCTGAGCCACTGTGAAGGTGGAAACGCG
GCCCCTGGCCTCCCCTCTCCTGGAGGCTGCAGACTCTGCCCGCCAGTTGACGAGGGCTCTGCCGCTCTCC
TCCCCAGGAGCTATGCCTCACGCATCCAGCGCCCCTTCTCCGTGAAGTTCGACCCGTACACGCTGGCCAT
CGACGTGCTGGACAGCCCCCAGGCCGTGCGGCGCTCCCTGGAGGGTGTCCAGGATGAGCTGGACACCCTT
GCCCATGCGCTGAGTGCCATTGGCTAGGTGCACGGCGTCCCTGAGGGCCCTTCCCAACCTCCCCTGGTCC
TGCACTGTCCCGGAGCTCAGGCCCTGGTGAGGGGCTGGGTCCCGGGTGCCCCCCATGCCCTCCCTGCTGC
CAGGCTCCCACTGCCCCTGCACCTGCTTCTCAGCGCAACAGCTGTGTGTGCCCGTGGTGAGGTTGTGCTG
CCTGTGGTGAGGTCCTGTCCTGGCTCCCAGGGTCCTGGGGGCTGCTGCACTGCCCTCCGCCCTTCCCTGA
CACTGTCTGCTGCCCCAATCACCGTCACAATAAAAGAAACTGTGGTCTCTACACCTGCCTGGCCCCACAT
CTGTGCCACAGAGACAGACCCTGGGATCCTCAGACTCCCACACCCCCACCCCAGCCTCACTCAGAGGTTT
CGCCCTGGCCTCCTTCCTCCTCTGGGAGATGGCTGGCCGCCCTGGCCAGGCAGCTGGCCCCTCCGGGCCT
GGTTTCCCCGCTCACCCTGAGGCCCCGCCCAGCTCTGAGCCCCAAGCAGCTCCAGAGGCTCGGGCACCCT
GGCCGAGCTGCCCCATCTCCGTGGGGTGCCCTCCCAAGGTGGGGAGCCACGTGACAGTGGGAGGGCCTCT
CTCAGGCCTGGCAGGGAGCAGGGGTCACAAACTGTGCTGGCTGGGGGTGGTCTCAGAGGTGGGCCTGCAG
GCCTAACCCTCCCTGCTGACAGGGCTCCCAGCCCTTGAGAGAAACAGGGATGGAGGAACAGCTGCCCTGA
TGCCCTCACCCACCCGGAGCAGGCCCTGCGAACCAAGGGGAACCTCAGTGTGGCCCCCAGCATGTGTGCT
GATGGGGAGGGTCTGGCTGAGCTGGTGCCCAGGCAGATGGTCTGGGCCTGTCTCCCCAGCGAGGCAGGAT
GGGGGCTGGATTTCAGACTCTGTAAGATGCCCCTGGCTTACTCGAGGGGCCTGGACATTGCCCTCCAGAG
AGAGCACCCAACACCCTCCAGGCTTGACCGGCCAGGGTGTCCCCTTCCTACCTTGGAGAGAGCAGCCCCA
GGGCATCCTGCAGGGGGTGCTGGGACACCAGCTGGCCTTCAAGGTCTCTGCCTCCCTCCAGCCACCCCAC
TACACGCTGCTGGGATCCTGGATCTCAGCTCCCCGGCCGACAACACTGGCAAACTCCTACTCATCCACGA
AGGCCCTCCTGGGCATGGTGGTCCTTCCCAGCCTGGCAGTCTGTTCCTCACACACCTTGTTAGTGCCCAG
CCCCTGAGGTTGCAGCTGGGGGTGTCTCTGAAGGGCTGTGAGCCCCCAGGAAGCCCTGGGGAAGTGCCTG
CCTTGCCTCCCCCCGGCCCTGCCAGCGCCTGGCTCTGCCCTCCTACCTGGGCTCCCCCCATCCAGCCTCC
CTCCCTACACACTCCTCTCAAGGAGGCACCCATGTCCTCTCCAGCTGCCGGGCCTCAGAGCACTGTGGCG
TCCTGGGGCAGCCACCGCATGTCCTGCTGTGGCATGGCTCAGGGTGGAAAGGGCGGAAGGGAGGGGTCCT
GCAGATAGCTGGTGCCCACTACCAAACCCGCTCGGGGCAGGAGAGCCAAAGGCTGGGTGTGTGCAGAGCG
GCCCCGAGAGGTTCCGAGGCTGAGGCCAGGGTGGGACATAGGGATGCGAGGGGCCGGGGCACAGGATACT
CCAACCTGCCTGCCCCCATGGTCTCATCCTCCTGCTTCTGGGACCTCCTGATCCTGCCCCTGGTGCTAAG
AGGCAGGTAGGGGCTGCAGGCAGCAGGGCTCGGAGCCCATGCCCCCTCACCATGGGTCAGGCTGGACCTC
CAGGTGCCTGTTCTGGGGAGCTGGGAGGGCCGGAGGGGTGTACCCCAGGGGCTCAGCCCAGATGACACTA
TGGGGGTGATGGTGTCATGGGACCTGGCCAGGAGAGGGGAGATGGGCTCCCAGAAGAGGAGTGGGGGCTG
AGAGGGTGCCTGGGGGGCCAGGACGGAGCTGGGCCAGTGCACAGCTTCCCACACCTGCCCACCCCCAGAG
TCCTGCCGCCACCCCCAGATCACACGGAAGATGAGGTCCGAGTGGCCTGCTGAGGACTTGCTGCTTGTCC
CCAGGTCCCCAGGTCATGCCCTCCTTCTGCCACCCTGGGGAGCTGAGGGCCTCAGCTGGGGCTGCTGTCC
TAAGGCAGGGTGGGAACTAGGCAGCCAGCAGGGAGGGGACCCCTCCCTCACTCCCACTCTCCCACCCCCA
CCACCTTGGCCCATCCATGGCGGCATCTTGGGCCATCCGGGACTGGGGACAGGGGTCCTGGGGACAGGGG
TGTGGGGACAGGGGTCCTGGGGACAGGGGTCTGGGGACAGGGGTCCTGGGGACAGGGGTGTGGGGACAGG
GGTGTGGGGACAGGGGTGTGGGGACAGGGGTCCTGGGGACAGGGGTCTGGGGACAGGGGTCTGAGGACAG
GGGTGTGGGGACAGGGGTGTGGGGACAGGGGTGTGGGGACAGGGGTGTGGGGACAGGGGTCTGGGGACAG
GGGTCCGGGGGACAGGGGTGTGGGGACAGGGGTGTGGGGACAGGGGTGTGGGGACAGGGGTCTGGGGACA
GGGGTGTGGGGACAGGGGTCCTGGGGACAGGGGTGTGGGGATAGGGGTGTGGGGACAGGGGTGTGGGGAC
AGGGGTGTGGGGACAGGGGTCTGGGGACAGCAGCGCAAAGAGCCCCGCCCTGCAGCCTCCAGCTCTCCTG
GTCTAATGTGGAAAGTGGCCCAGGTGAGGGCTTTGCTCTCCTGGAGACATTTGCCCCCAGCTGTGAGCAG
GGACAGGTCTGGCCACCGGGCCCCTGGTTAAGACTCTAATGACCCGCTGGTCCTGAGGAAGAGGTGCTGA
CGACCAAGGAGATCTTCCCACAGACCCAGCACCAGGGAAATGGTCCGGAAATTGCAGCCTCAGCCCCCAG
CCATCTGCCGACCCCCCCACCCCAGGCCCTAATGGGCCAGGCGGCAGGGGTTGAGAGGTAGGGGAGATGG
GCTCTGAGACTATAAAGCCAGCGGGGGCCCAGCAGCCCTCAGCCCTCCAGGACAGGCTGCATCAGAAGAG
GCCATCAAGCAGGTCTGTTCCAAGGGCCTTTGCGTCAGGTGGGCTCAGGATTCCAGGGTGGCTGGACCCC
AGGCCCCAGCTCTGCAGCAGGGAGGACGTGGCTGGGCTCGTGAAGCATGTGGGGGTGAGCCCAGGGGCCC
CAAGGCAGGGCACCTGGCCTTCAGCCTGCCTCAGCCCTGCCTGTCTCCCAGATCACTGTCCTTCTGCCAT
GGCCCTGTGGATGCGCCTCCTGCCCCTGCTGGCGCTGCTGGCCCTCTGGGGACCTGACCCAGCCGCAGCC
TTTGTGAACCAACACCTGTGCGGCTCACACCTGGTGGAAGCTCTCTACCTAGTGTGCGGGGAACGAGGCT
TCTTCTACACACCCAAGACCCGCCGGGAGGCAGAGGACCTGCAGGGTGAGCCAACTGCCCATTGCTGCCC
CTGGCCGCCCCCAGCCACCCCCTGCTCCTGGCGCTCCCACCCAGCATGGGCAGAAGGGGGCAGGAGGCTG
CCACCCAGCAGGGGGTCAGGTGCACTTTTTTAAAAAGAAGTTCTCTTGGTCACGTCCTAAAAGTGACCAG
CTCCCTGTGGCCCAGTCAGAATCTCAGCCTGAGGACGGTGTTGGCTTCGGCAGCCCCGAGATACATCAGA
GGGTGGGCACGCTCCTCCCTCCACTCGCCCCTCAAACAAATGCCCCGCAGCCCATTTCTCCACCCTCATT
TGATGACCGCAGATTCAAGTGTTTTGTTAAGTAAAGTCCTGGGTGACCTGGGGTCACAGGGTGCCCCACG
CTGCCTGCCTCTGGGCGAACACCCCATCACGCCCGGAGGAGGGCGTGGCTGCCTGCCTGAGTGGGCCAGA
CCCCTGTCGCCAGGCCTCACGGCAGCTCCATAGTCAGGAGATGGGGAAGATGCTGGGGACAGGCCCTGGG
GAGAAGTACTGGGATCACCTGTTCAGGCTCCCACTGTGACGCTGCCCCGGGGCGGGGGAAGGAGGTGGGA
CATGTGGGCGTTGGGGCCTGTAGGTCCACACCCAGTGTGGGTGACCCTCCCTCTAACCTGGGTCCAGCCC
GGCTGGAGATGGGTGGGAGTGCGACCTAGGGCTGGCGGGCAGGCGGGCACTGTGTCTCCCTGACTGTGTC
CTCCTGTGTCCCTCTGCCTCGCCGCTGTTCCGGAACCTGCTCTGCGCGGCACGTCCTGGCAGTGGGGCAG
GTGGAGCTGGGCGGGGGCCCTGGTGCAGGCAGCCTGCAGCCCTTGGCCCTGGAGGGGTCCCTGCAGAAGC
GT
[63 nt withheld, positions 17159-17221]
GGTACCTACCCATACGATGTTCCAGATTACGCTGGCAGTGGAGAGGGCAGAGGAAGTCTGCTAACATGCG
GTGACGTCGAGGAGAATCCTGGCCCAATGGAAGACGCCAAAAACATAAAGAAAGGCCCGGCGCCATTCTA
TCCGCTGGAAGATGGAACCGCTGGAGAGCAACTGCATAAGGCTATGAAGAGATACGCCCTGGTTCCTGGA
ACAATTGCTTTTACAGATGCACATATCGAGGTGGACATCACTTACGCTGAGTACTTCGAAATGTCCGTTC
GGTTGGCAGAAGCTATGAAACGATATGGGCTGAATACAAATCACAGAATCGTCGTATGCAGTGAAAACTC
TCTTCAATTCTTTATGCCGGTGTTGGGCGCGTTATTTATCGGAGTTGCAGTTGCGCCCGCGAACGACATT
TATAATGAACGTGAATTGCTCAACAGTATGGGCATTTCGCAGCCTACCGTGGTGTTCGTTTCCAAAAAGG
GGTTGCAAAAAATTTTGAACGTGCAAAAAAAGCTCCCAATCATCCAAAAAATTATTATCATGGATTCTAA
AACGGATTACCAGGGATTTCAGTCGATGTACACGCTCGTCACATCTCATCTACCTCCCGGTTTTAATGAA
TACGATTTTGTGCCAGAGTCCTTCGATAGGGACAAGACAATTGCACTGATCATGAACTCCTCTGGATCTA
CTGGTCTGCCTAAAGGTGTCGCTCTGCCTCATAGAACTGCCTGCGTGAGATTCTCGCATGCCAGAGATCC
TATTTTTGGCAATCAAATCATTCCGGATACTGCGATTTTAAGTGTTGTTCCATTCCATCACGGTTTTGGA
ATGTTTACTACACTCGGATATTTGATATGTGGATTTCGAGTCGTCTTAATGTATAGATTTGAAGAAGAGC
TGTTTCTGAGGAGCCTTCAGGATTACAAGATTCAAAGTGCGCTGCTGGTGCCAACCCTATTCTCCTTCTT
CGCCAAAAGCACTCTGATTGACAAATACGATTTATCTAATTTACACGAAATTGCTTCTGGTGGCGCTCCC
CTCTCTAAGGAAGTCGGGGAAGCGGTTGCCAAGAGGTTCCATCTGCCAGGTATCAGGCAAGGATATGGGC
TCACTGAGACTACATCAGCTATTCTGATTACACCCGAGGGGGATGATAAACCGGGCGCGGTCGGTAAAGT
TGTTCCATTTTTTGAAGCGAAGGTTGTGGATCTGGATACCGGGAAAACGCTGGGCGTTAATCAAAGAGGC
GAACTGTGTGTGAGAGGTCCTATGATTATGTCCGGTTATGTAAACAATCCGGAAGCGACCAACGCCTTGA
TTGACAAGGATGGATGGCTACATTCTGGAGACATAGCTTACTGGGACGAAGACGAACACTTCTTCATCGT
TGACCGCCTGAAGTCTCTGATTAAGTACAAAGGCTATCAGGTGGCTCCCGCTGAATTGGAATCCATCTTG
CTCCAACACCCCAACATCTTCGACGCAGGTGTCGCAGGTCTTCCCGACGATGACGCCGGTGAACTTCCCG
CCGCCGTTGTTGTTTTGGAGCACGGAAAGACGATGACGGAAAAAGAGATCGTGGATTACGTCGCCAGTCA
AGTAACAACCGCGAAAAAGTTGCGCGGAGGAGTTGTGTTTGTGGACGAAGTACCGAAAGGTCTTACCGGA
AAACTCGACGCAAGAAAAATCAGAGAGATCCTCATAAAGGCCAAGAAGGGCGGAAAGATCGCCGTGGTCG
ACGAGGGCAGAGGCAGCCTGCTGACATGTGGCGACGTGGAAGAGAACCCTGGCCCCATGCATATGCCACC
TCCTCGCCTCCTCTTCTTCCTCCTCTTCCTCACCCCCATGGAAGTCAGGCCCGAGGAACCTCTAGTGGTG
AAGGTGGAAGAGGGAGATAACGCTGTGCTGCAGTGCCTCAAGGGGACCTCAGATGGCCCCACTCAGCAGC
TGACCTGGTCTCGGGAGTCCCCGCTTAAACCCTTCTTAAAACTCAGCCTGGGGCTGCCAGGCCTGGGAAT
CCACATGAGGCCCCTGGCCATCTGGCTTTTCATCTTCAACGTCTCTCAACAGATGGGGGGCTTCTACCTG
TGCCAGCCGGGGCCCCCCTCTGAGAAGGCCTGGCAGCCTGGCTGGACAGTCAATGTGGAGGGCAGCGGGG
AGCTGTTCCGGTGGAATGTTTCGGACCTAGGTGGCCTGGGCTGTGGCCTGAAGAACAGGTCCTCAGAGGG
CCCCAGCTCCCCTTCCGGGAAGCTCATGAGCCCCAAGCTGTATGTGTGGGCCAAAGACCGCCCTGAGATC
TGGGAGGGAGAGCCTCCGTGTGTCCCACCGAGGGACAGCCTGAACCAGAGCCTCAGCCAGGACCTCACCA
TGGCCCCTGGCTCCACACTCTGGCTGTCCTGTGGGGTACCCCCTGACTCTGTGTCCAGGGGCCCCCTCTC
CTGGACCCATGTGCACCCCAAGGGGCCTAAGTCATTGCTGAGCCTAGAGCTGAAGGACGATCGCCCGGCC
AGAGATATGTGGGTAATGGAGACGGGTCTGTTGTTGCCCCGGGCCACAGCTCAAGACGCTGGAAAGTATT
ATTGTCACCGTGGCAACCTGACCATGTCATTCCACCTGGAGATCACTGCTCGGCCAGTACTATGGCACTG
GCTGCTGAGGACTGGTGGCTGGAAGGTCTCAGCTGTGACTTTGGCTTATCTGATCTTCTGCCTGTGTTCC
CTTGTGGGCATTCTTCATCTTCAAAGAGCCCTGGTCCTGAGGAGGAAAAGAAAGCGAATGACTGACCCCA
CCAGGAGATTCTTCAAAGTGACGCCTCCCCCAGGAAGCGGGCCCCAGAACCAGTACGGGAACGTGCTGTC
TCTCCCCACACCCACCTCAGGCCTCGGACGCGCCCAGCGTTGGGCCGCAGGCCTGGGGGGCACTGCCCCG
TCTTATGGAAACCCGAGCAGCGACGTCCAGGCGGATGGAGCCTTGGGGTCCCGGAGCCCGCCGGGAGTGG
GCCCAGAAGAAGAGGAAGGGGAGGGCTATGAGGAACCTGACAGTGAGGAGGACTCCGAGTTCTATGAGAA
CGACTCCAACCTTGGGCAGGACCAGCTCTCCCAGGATGGCAGCGGCTACGAGAACCCTGAGGATGAGCCC
CTGGGTCCTGAGGATGAAGACTCCTTCTCCAACGCTGAGTCTTATGAGAACGAGGATGAAGAGCTGACCC
AGCCGGTCGCCAGGACAATGGACTTCCTGAGCCCTCATGGGTCAGCCTGGGACCCCAGCCGGGAAGCAAC
CTCCCTGGCAGGGTCCCAGTCCTATGAGGATATGAGAGGAATCCTGTATGCAGCCCCCCAGCTCCGCTCC
ATTCGGGGCCAGCCTGGACCCAATCATGAGGAAGATGCAGACTCTTATGAGAACATGGATAATCCCGATG
GGCCAGACCCAGCCTGGGGAGGAGGGGGCCGCATGGGCACCTGGAGCACCAGGGGCAGTGGAGAGGGCAG
AGGAAGTCTGCTAACATGCGGTGACGTCGAGGAGAATCCTGGCCCAGTGAGCAAGGGCGAGGAGCTGTTC
ACCGGGGTGGTGCCCATCCTGGTCGAGCTGGACGGCGACGTAAACGGCCACAAGTTCAGCGTGTCCGGCG
AGGGCGAGGGCGATGCCACCTACGGCAAGCTGACCCTGAAGTTCATCTGCACCACCGGCAAGCTGCCCGT
GCCCTGGCCCACCCTCGTGACCACCCTGACCTACGGCGTGCAGTGCTTCAGCCGCTACCCCGACCACATG
AAGCAGCACGACTTCTTCAAGTCCGCCATGCCCGAAGGCTACGTCCAGGAGCGCACCATCTTCTTCAAGG
ACGACGGCAACTACAAGACCCGCGCCGAGGTGAAGTTCGAGGGCGACACCCTGGTGAACCGCATCGAGCT
GAAGGGCATCGACTTCAAGGAGGACGGCAACATCCTGGGGCACAAGCTGGAGTACAACTACAACAGCCAC
AACGTCTATATCATGGCCGACAAGCAGAAGAACGGCATCAAGGTGAACTTCAAGATCCGCCACAACATCG
AGGACGGCAGCGTGCAGCTCGCCGACCACTACCAGCAGAACACCCCCATCGGCGACGGCCCCGTGCTGCT
GCCCGACAACCACTACCTGAGCACCCAGTCCGCCCTGAGCAAAGACCCCAACGAGAAGCGCGATCACATG
GTCCTGCTGGAGTTCGTGACCGCCGCCGGGATCACTCTCGGCATGGACGAGCTGTACAAGTAATTAATTA
A
