Features (pLannotate 1.2.2; 35 found; start..end, strand, type, name):
     15..136     +  polyA_signal   SV40 poly(A) signal: SV40 polyadenylation signal
    181..214     -  protein_bind   loxP: Cre-mediated recombination occurs in the 8-bp core sequence (GCATACAT). Cre recombinase
    255..634     +  enhancer       CMV enhancer: human cytomegalovirus immediate early enhancer
    636..913     +  promoter       chicken β-actin promoter: No description available
    914..1930    +  intron         chimeric intron: chimera between introns from chicken β-actin and rabbit β-globin
   1991..2590    +  CDS            PuroR (fragment): puromycin N-acetyltransferase; pac from Streptomyces; confers resistance to puromycin
   2591..2737    +  CDS            NeoR/KanR (fragment): aminoglycoside phosphotransferase confers resistance to neomycin, kanamycin, and G418 (Geneticin®)
   2775..2999    +  polyA_signal   bGH poly(A) signal: bovine growth hormone polyadenylation signal
   3003..3024    +  promoter       SV40 promoter (fragment): SV40 enhancer and early promoter
   3056..3089    -  protein_bind   loxP: Cre-mediated recombination occurs in the 8-bp core sequence (GCATACAT). Cre recombinase
   7151..7213    +  promoter       Mini-TK promoter: minimal herpes simplex virus (HSV) thymidine kinase promoter
   7235..7274    +  5'UTR          HSV TK 5'-UTR: 5' untranslated region from the herpes simplex virus thymidine kinase gene
   7292..8419    +  CDS            TK: KITH_HHV1S - Experimental evidence at protein level: Swiss-Prot protein existence level 1. Catalyzes the transfer of the gamma-phospho group of ATP to thymidine to generate dTMP in the salvage pathway of pyrimidine synthesis. The dTMP serves as a substrate for DNA polymerase during viral DNA replication. Allows the virus to be reactivated and to grow in non-proliferative cells lacking a high concentration of phosphorylated nucleic acid precursors. From Human herpesvirus 1 (strain SC16) (HHV-1) (Human herpes simplex virus 1). Used in molecular biology as a selectable marker to identify transfec
   8464..8512    +  polyA_signal   HSV TK poly(A) signal: herpes simplex virus thymidine kinase polyadenylation signal (Cole and Stacy, 1985)
   8714..9028    +  CDS            gH (fragment): GH_HHV11 - Experimental evidence at protein level: Swiss-Prot protein existence level 1. The heterodimer glycoprotein H-glycoprotein L is required for the fusion of viral and plasma membranes leading to virus entry into the host cell. Following initial binding to host receptor, membrane fusion is mediated by the fusion machinery composed of gB and the heterodimer gH/gL. May also be involved in the fusion between the virion envelope and the outer nuclear membrane during virion morphogenesis. From Human herpesvirus 1 (strain 17) (HHV-1) (Human herpes simplex virus 1).
   9086..9104    -  promoter       T3 promoter: promoter for bacteriophage T3 RNA polymerase
   9147..9169    -  protein_bind   lac operator (fragment): The lac repressor binds to the lac operator to inhibit transcription in E. coli. This inhibition can be relieved by adding lactose or isopropyl-β-D-thiogalactopyranoside (IPTG). lac repressor encoded by lacI
   9173..9203    -  promoter       lac promoter: promoter for the E. coli lac operon
   9218..9239    -  protein_bind   CAP binding site: CAP binding activates transcription in the presence of cAMP. E. coli catabolite activator protein
   9252..9344    -  CDS            lacI (fragment): lac repressor; lacI; The lac repressor binds to the lac operator to inhibit transcription in E. coli. This inhibition can be relieved by adding lactose or isopropyl-β-D-thiogalactopyranoside (IPTG).
   9527..10115   -  rep_origin     ori: high-copy-number ColE1/pMB1/pBR322/pUC origin of replication
  10286..11146   -  CDS            AmpR: β-lactamase; bla; confers resistance to ampicillin, carbenicillin, and related antibiotics
  11147..11251   -  promoter       AmpR promoter: bla
  11286..11437   -  CDS            AmpR (fragment): β-lactamase; bla; confers resistance to ampicillin, carbenicillin, and related antibiotics
  11438..11542   -  promoter       AmpR promoter: bla
  11569..11997   +  rep_origin     f1 ori (sequence partly withheld): f1 bacteriophage origin of replication; arrow indicates direction of (+) strand synthesis
  12028..12185   -  CDS            lacZα (fragment): LacZα fragment of β-galactosidase; lacZ fragment
  12188..12206   +  promoter       T7 promoter: promoter for bacteriophage T7 RNA polymerase
  12674..12832   +  CDS            TH (fragment): TY3H_HUMAN - Also known as TYH. Experimental evidence at protein level: Swiss-Prot protein existence level 1. Plays an important role in the physiology of adrenergic neurons (By similarity). Positively regulates the regression of retinal hyaloid vessels during postnatal development (By similarity). From Homo sapiens (Human).
  16097..16318   +  CDS            INS (fragment): INS_SHEEP - Experimental evidence at protein level: Swiss-Prot protein existence level 1. Insulin decreases blood glucose concentration. It increases cell permeability to monosaccharides, amino acids and fatty acids. It accelerates glycolysis, the pentose phosphate cycle, and glycogen synthesis in liver. From Ovis aries (Sheep).
  17049..17213   +  CDS            INS (fragment) (sequence partly withheld): INS_RABIT - Experimental evidence at protein level: Swiss-Prot protein existence level 1. Insulin decreases blood glucose concentration. It increases cell permeability to monosaccharides, amino acids and fatty acids. It accelerates glycolysis, the pentose phosphate cycle, and glycogen synthesis in liver. From Oryctolagus cuniculus (Rabbit).
  17220..17246   +  CDS            3xHA (fragment): three tandem HA epitope tags
  17310..18959   +  CDS            luciferase: firefly luciferase; luc+; enhanced luc+ version of the luciferase gene
  19026..20693   +  CDS            CD19: CD19_HUMAN - Experimental evidence at protein level: Swiss-Prot protein existence level 1. Functions as coreceptor for the B-cell antigen receptor complex (BCR) on B-lymphocytes. Decreases the threshold for activation of downstream signaling pathways and for triggering B-cell responses to antigens (PubMed:2463100, PubMed:1373518, PubMed:16672701). Activates signaling pathways that lead to the activation of phosphatidylinositol 3-kinase and the mobilization of intracellular Ca(2+) stores (PubMed:9382888, PubMed:9317126, PubMed:12387743, PubMed:16672701). Is not required for early steps during B
  20757..21473   +  CDS            EGFP: the original enhanced GFP (Yang et al., 1996) mammalian codon-optimized
>Addgene plasmid #159349 | INS-2A-luciferase-2A-CD19-GFP | addgene full sequence | sequence record 313044 | Addgene NGS Result
CAATTGTTGTTGTTAACTTGTTTATTGCAGCTTATAATGGTTACAAATAAAGCAATAGCATCACAAATTT
CACAAATAAAGCATTTTTTTCACTGCATTCTAGTTGTGGTTTGTCCAAACTCATCAATGTATCTTAAAAT
TCCTGCAGCCCAATTCCGATCATATTCAATAACCCTTAATATAACTTCGTATAATGTATGCTATACGAAG
TTATTAGGTCTGAAGAGGAGTTTACGTCCAGCCAAGCTAGCCTCGACATTGATTATTGACTAGTTATTAA
TAGTAATCAATTACGGGGTCATTAGTTCATAGCCCATATATGGAGTTCCGCGTTACATAACTTACGGTAA
ATGGCCCGCCTGGCTGACCGCCCAACGACCCCCGCCCATTGACGTCAATAATGACGTATGTTCCCATAGT
AACGCCAATAGGGACTTTCCATTGACGTCAATGGGTGGAGTATTTACGGTAAACTGCCCACTTGGCAGTA
CATCAAGTGTATCATATGCCAAGTACGCCCCCTATTGACGTCAATGACGGTAAATGGCCCGCCTGGCATT
ATGCCCAGTACATGACCTTATGGGACTTTCCTACTTGGCAGTACATCTACGTATTAGTCATCGCTATTAC
CATGGTCGAGGTGAGCCCCACGTTCTGCTTCACTCTCCCCATCTCCCCCCCCTCCCCACCCCCAATTTTG
TATTTATTTATTTTTTAATTATTTTGTGCAGCGATGGGGGCGGGGGGGGGGGGGGGGCGCGCGCCAGGCG
GGGCGGGGCGGGGCGAGGGGCGGGGCGGGGCGAGGCGGAGAGGTGCGGCGGCAGCCAATCAGAGCGGCGC
GCTCCGAAAGTTTCCTTTTATGGCGAGGCGGCGGCGGCGGCGGCCCTATAAAAAGCGAAGCGCGCGGCGG
GCGGGAGTCGCTGCGCGCTGCCTTCGCCCCGTGCCCCGCTCCGCCGCCGCCTCGCGCCGCCCGCCCCGGC
TCTGACTGACCGCGTTACTCCCACAGGTGAGCGGGCGGGACGGCCCTTCTCCTCCGGGCTGTAATTAGCG
CTTGGTTTAATGACGGCTTGTTTCTTTTCTGTGGCTGCGTGAAAGCCTTGAGGGGCTCCGGGAGGGCCCT
TTGTGCGGGGGGAGCGGCTCGGGGGGTGCGTGCGTGTGTGTGTGCGTGGGGAGCGCCGCGTGCGGCTCCG
CGCTGCCCGGCGGCTGTGAGCGCTGCGGGCGCGGCGCGGGGCTTTGTGCGCTCCGCAGTGTGCGCGAGGG
GAGCGCGGCCGGGGGCGGTGCCCCGCGGTGCGGGGGGGGCTGCGAGGGGAACAAAGGCTGCGTGCGGGGT
GTGTGCGTGGGGGGGTGAGCAGGGGGTGTGGGCGCGTCGGTCGGGCTGCAACCCCCCCTGCACCCCCCTC
CCCGAGTTGCTGAGCACGGCCCGGCTTCGGGTGCGGGGCTCCGTACGGGGCGTGGCGCGGGGCTCGCCGT
GCCGGGCGGGGGGTGGCGGCAGGTGGGGGTGCCGGGCGGGGCGGGGCCGCCTCGGGCCGGGGAGGGCTCG
GGGGAGGGGCGCGGCGGCCCCCGGAGCGCCGGCGGCTGTCGAGGCGCGGCGAGCCGCAGCCATTGCCTTT
TATGGTAATCGTGCGAGAGGGCGCAGGGACTTCCTTTGTCCCAAATCTGTGCGGAGCCGAAATCTGGGAG
GCGCCGCCGCACCCCCTCTAGCGGGCGTGGGGCGAAGCGGTGCGGCGCCGGCAGGAAGGAAATGGGCGGG
GAGGGCCTTCGTGCGTCGCCGCGCCGCCGTCCCCTTCTCCCTCTCCAGCCTCGGGGCTGTCCGCGGGGGG
ACGGCTGCCTTCGGGGGGGACGGGGCAGGGCGGGGTTCGGCTTCTGGCGTGTGACCGGCGGCTCTAGAGC
CTCTGCTAACCATGTTCATGCCTTCTTCTTTTTCCTACAGCTCCTGGGCAACGTGCTGGTTATTGTGCTG
TCTCATCATTTTGGCAAAGACCGGTCCACCATGACCGAGTACAAGCCCACGGTGCGCCTCGCCACCCGCG
ACGACGTCCCCAGGGCCGTACGCACCCTCGCCGCCGCGTTCGCCGACTACCCCGCCACGCGCCACACCGT
CGATCCGGACCGCCACATCGAGCGGGTCACCGAGCTGCAAGAACTCTTCCTCACGCGCGTCGGGCTCGAC
ATCGGCAAGGTGTGGGTCGCGGACGACGGCGCCGCGGTGGCGGTCTGGACCACGCCGGAGAGCGTCGAAG
CGGGGGCGGTGTTCGCCGAGATCGGCCCACGCATGGCCGAGTTGAGCGGTTCCCGGCTGGCCGCGCAGCA
ACAGATGGAAGGCCTCCTGGCGCCGCACCGGCCCAAGGAGCCCGCGTGGTTCCTGGCCACCGTCGGCGTC
TCGCCCGACCACCAGGGCAAGGGTCTGGGCAGCGCCGTCGTGCTCCCCGGAGTGGAGGCGGCCGAGCGCG
CCGGGGTGCCCGCCTTCCTGGAGACCTCCGCGCCCCGCAACCTCCCCTTCTACGAGCGGCTCGGCTTCAC
CGTCACCGCCGACGTCGAGGTGCCCGAAGGACCGCGCACCTGGTGCATGACCCGCAAGCCCGGTGCCTGA
CGCTATCAGGACATAGCGTTGGCTACCCGTGATATTGCTGAAGAGCTTGGCGGCGAATGGGCTGACCGCT
TCCTCGTGCTTTACGGTATCGCCGCTCCCGATTCGCAGCGCATCGCCTTCTATCGCCTTCTTGACGAGTT
CTTCTGAGGGGATCAATTCTCTAGAGCTCGCTGATCAGCCTCGACTGTGCCTTCTAGTTGCCAGCCATCT
GTTGTTTGCCCCTCCCCCGTGCCTTCCTTGACCCTGGAAGGTGCCACTCCCACTGTCCTTTCCTAATAAA
ATGAGGAAATTGCATCGCATTGTCTGAGTAGGTGTCATTCTATTCTGGGGGGTGGGGTGGGGCAGGACAG
CAAGGGGGAGGATTGGGAAGACAATAGCAGGCATGCTGGGGATGCGGTGGGCTCTATGGCTTCTGAGGCG
GAAAGAACCAGCTGGGGCTCGACTAGAGCTTGCGGAACCCTTAATATAACTTCGTATAATGTATGCTATA
CGAAGTTATGAATTCGCCACTGAGAAGTGACTTCTTGTTCAGTAGCTCTGGACTCTTGGAGTCCCCAGAG
ACCTTGTTCAGGAAAGGGAATGAGAACATTCCAGCAATTTTCCCCCCACCTAGCCCTCCCAGGTTCTATT
TTTAGAGTTATTTCTGATGGAGTCCCTGTGGAGGGAGGAGGCTGGGCTGAGGGAGGGGGTCCTGCAGGGC
GGGGGGCTGGGAAGGTGGGGAGAGGCTGCCGAGAGCCACCCGCTATCCCCAGCTCTGGGCAGCCCCGGGA
CAGTCACACACCCTGGCCTCGCGGCCCAAGCTGGCAGCCGTCTGCAGCCACAGCTTATGCCAGCCCAGGT
CCAGCCAGACACCTGAGGGACCCACTGGTGCCTTGGAGGAAGCAGGAGAGGTCAGATGGCACCATGAGCT
GGGGCAGGTGCAGGGACCGTGGCAGCACCTGGCAGGGCCTCAGAACCCATGCCTTGGGCACCCCGGCCAT
GAGGCCCTGAGGATTGCAGCCCAGGAGAAGCAGGGAACCGCCAGGGCCACAGGGGCAGAGACCAGGGCCA
GGGTCCCCCTGCAGCCCCTTAGCCCACCCCCTCCCAGTAAGCAGGGCTGCTTGGCTGGCTTCCTTTGCTA
CAGACCTGCTGCTCACCCAGAAGGGCCCACGGGCCCTGGTGACAAGGTCGTTGTGGCTCCAGGTCCTTGG
GGGTCCTGACACAGAGCCTCTTCTGCAGCACCCCTGAGGACAGGGTGGCTCCGCTGGGCACCCAGCCTAG
TGGGCAGACGAGAACCTAGGGGCTGCCTGGGCCTACTGTGGCCTGGGAGGTCAGCGGGTGACCCTAGCTA
CCCTGTGGCTGGGCCAGTCTGCCTGCCACCCAGGCCAAACCAATCTGCACCTTTCCTGAGAGCTCCACCC
AGGGCTGGGCTGGGGATGGCTGGGCCTGGGGCTGGCATGGGCTGTGGCTGCAGACCACTGCCAGCTTGGG
CCTCGAGGCCAGGAGCTCACCCTCCAGCTGGGGACCTGGCCACTGGGGCAGCCCTGTTCCTGAAGCTCTG
AGCTCACCCCTTCCCCATGACCACATCAGCCCCCCTCCACCCAGAGATGTCACAGCCCCCAGCTAGCCCC
GCCTCCAGAGTGGGGGCCAAGGCTGGGCAGGCGGGTGGACGGCCGGACACTGGCCCCGGAAGAGGAGGGA
GGCGGTGGCTGGGATCGGCAGCAGCCGTCCATGGGAACACCCAGCCGGCCCCACTCGCACGGGTAGAGAC
AGGGGCGCCCTGCTGGAGCTGAGGTATGTGAGCTCGCGCGGGGCTGGGCCAAAGCGGGGCCCGGTGGGCC
GGCTGGGAGGCTGCCCACCAGTCAGCCATCGGCCAAGCTGTTGCCCTGGCTGACCCTGATGGCCAACAAG
GCCGTAGGGAGTGATGGGCAGAGGCCCCTTCTGGGAGGGGAGGGTCAGTGCTCTGTGGGGGACCGTGTGT
TGGAGTGGAGGGCAGCAGGAGGAGCCCTTTGGTGTCCAGGGACTCCTGGAGCTGCCCCAGCCTTCCAGGA
CTTGCAGGGCAGCTGGCACTGGCTGGTGCTGGGGGCTGAGGAGTGTCTTTTGAGGGGCCAAATTTTCTGT
GACTTCTGTCCTGGGGGACCTCTGACCTGAGGCCTCAGGAGAGGGCAAGGCCGCCCACCCAAAAGAGATG
CAGCCATGGTTCGCGGTGCCCTCGGCTGCCCTGGGCCAGAGCTGGGGCTAGCTTTCACCTTGTTGAGACC
CAGGACTCTGTCCCCCAAGCCTGTCTTCGCCAGCGCCTTGACCCCACCCCTCATATACTGTGTCCTGGAA
AACGTGGACACGGGAGACCGCAGCCAGGGCGAGGTATCGCCCCTCCATCCCCCCAGGCCCAATGAGAAGC
AGTTGGCCAAGGTGATCCAGGTGGCAGAGGCAGCATCAGACCCAGTCTCCTGTCAGGCACCACCTTGGGT
GCCGGTCCCCAGATGCCCTGGCGGGGAGTGTGCATGCTCCCGGAGCCCCCAGGTCACCCCATGTGAGCCA
GGCCCACAGAGCTTGGCTCTGCAATGCCTGCTGGGCTGCTGCCCATGCTCCACCCCTTCTGGGAAGCTAA
AAGACAGCCCTTCAGTGTCCAGAGACCTGCCTGGCCTTGGAGCCTCGGTTTCACATGCCCACCGGGCTGG
CAGGGGCACTCAGCTGCCTCCAGCCCCGGCGGTCACCCTGGCATTGGGTCCATCTAACTGCTCCCCAGTC
ACAAGGCAGCTGCTCCCCAAGTCTCCCCAAACCTGCTGGCCCCTCTAGAAGCCTCTGTCCATTCCTGGAG
GACCGAGGGCAGCCTGCATGCCATCCCGCACACAGCCTTCTGTCTGGGCGTCCTGCCTTCACACATGCTG
CACAGGGAGGAAACTCTTATACCACATTCCTTAAGCAGAGACTGAAGCCTGGAGCCAGGCACATGGCACG
TGCTCCCACCCACCCAGGACACACTGCGGTGTGGCTGCCTCCAGGCTGGCCCCCTAGATTGCGTCTGCTC
CTGGCATGGATAACTGGCGCCTTTGCCTGGCCGTTGGGGCAGTGTTTGCCTTCCCCTGTCGGCAGCAAAT
ATTTACTGTCCTCCGTCTCCAGGACTCTCCAGGCCTGAGCAGACCCCGGGGGGATGAGTGTGGACTCAGC
GGTGCTGAGGGTAGCCCCCTGCCCTTCGGGTCCTGGTGCCCAGCAGGGGTCCAGCCCAGGGAAGAGACTG
AGGCCAGGACAGGCAGTGTTTAAGCCTGAGTTTCTGGGAAAGGTAGCCCTGGGCAGAACTTGGGCCGAAC
GTTGGCCAGTGTCTCTCTCCAGCCAGGCTGTGAGGTAGCTGTTTCCAGGATGGGCACCTTTCCACACCCA
GCAATGTGGCCAGGAGCCGCCATTCACGGGTGCGACCAGCAGATGGCATCAGAGCCTCACTTTTGATGCA
CTCCGGCCACCAGCCACGGGTCCAGGTTCTGGCCACCACCCAGGGTCTGAGCAGCTGCATCCTGCCCCTG
CCGGGCACTCCCGGGGGCTGTGGGGCCTGTGGGGGCCCTGCCAGACACTCTTGGGGGCTGTGGGGGGCCC
TGCCAGGCACTCCCAGGGACTATGGGGGCTGTGGGGGGCCCTGCTGGGCACTCTGAAGGGCATGGGGCTT
AGGAATGAGAGGAGCTGTCTGATGATGATGGTGGGGGCATTGCAGAGGCCCCCGGCCTGCTCAGGTCCAG
TCTCGGCCCCTAAGTCAAGCCTCAGGCCAGCCTCTCACCAGCCTGGGTTTCTCAGAGGGCCGGGACAAAT
GTTCTGGGTCTCTAATATTCCAAGAAAGCCTCTGGCTGGACTCTGAGCCCCACCTGCGAGCCCCTAGAAT
CACAGAGAGCTAGGGTGAGAAGACCAGGGGGACTCCGTCCCACCCTCGTCGTGGCTGAGCCCACTGTGGC
CGGTGGTGGACCAGGCTGTGGCCTTTGCTGAGGGTCCCCAGGGCCCCTGGGGGCTACTGAGGCTGGAGGC
CAGCGGTGGCCAGGAGGGTCCCTCCCTCAGCCACTCAAGCCAGAAGGTCGAGTCCTGGTTTCTATGTGAG
GAGGGGGCTTCAGGGGCTGGGACCTGGGGGCACCGAAGGCCTGGAGCTGGGGTCCAGGCGGCTGAGGGTT
AGTGCGTTCCCACGCTCCCCTCCGCCAGCGCCGTGAGGAGAGGGAGGTCCACTCTGGAAAGAATGTTTGA
GGGCAGGGGTAGACAGGGTCTGGGAACGCGGAGATGACACACTGGGGTGCCGCCTCCGCACCCTCCGCCC
TTCCTCCCACTATTGTTTCTGGCCTCGGCCGCAGGAACAGCAAGGCAGACTAGTGGATCCTCTAGAGTCG
AGCAGTGTGGTTTTCAAGAGGAAGCAAAAAGCCTCTCCACCCAGGCCTGGAATGTTTCCACCCAATGTCG
AGCAGTGTGGTTTTGCAAGAGGAAGCAAAAAGCCTCTCCACCCAGGCCTGGAATGTTTCCACCCAATGTC
GAGCAAACCCCGCCCAGCGTCTTGTCATTGGCGAATTCGAACACGCAGATGCAGTCGGGGCGGCGCGGTC
CCAGGTCCACTTCGCATATTAAGGTGACGCGTGTGGCCTCGAACACCGAGCGACCCTGCAGCGACCCGCT
TAACAGCGTCAACAGCGTGCCGCAGATCTTGGTGGCGTGAAACTCCCGCACCTCTTCGGCCAGCGCCTTG
TAGAAGCGCGTATGGCTTCGTACCCCGGCCATCAGCACGCGTCTGCGTTCGACCAGGCTGCGCGTTCTCG
CGGCCATAGCAACCGACGTACGGCGTTGCGCCCTCGCCGGCAGCAAGAAGCCACGGAAGTCCGCCCGGAG
CAGAAAATGCCCACGCTACTGCGGGTTTATATAGACGGTCCCCACGGGATGGGGAAAACCACCACCACGC
AACTGCTGGTGGCCCTGGGTTCGCGCGACGATATCGTCTACGTACCCGAGCCGATGACTTACTGGCGGGT
GCTGGGGGCTTCCGAGACAATCGCGAACATCTACACCACACAACACCGCCTTGACCAGGGTGAGATATCG
GCCGGGGACGCGGCGGTGGTAATGACAAGCGCCCAGATAACAATGGGCATGCCTTATGCCGTGACCGACG
CCGTTCTGGCTCCTCATATCGGGGGGGAGGCTGGGAGCTCACATGCCCCGCCCCCGGCCCTCACCCTCAT
CTTCGACCGCCATCCCATCGCCGCCCTCCTGTGCTACCCGGCCGCGCGATACCTTATGGGCAGCATGACC
CCCCAGGCCGTGCTGGCGTTCGTGGCCCTCATCCCGCCGACCTTGCCCGGCACAAACATCGTGTTGGGGG
CCCTTCCGGAGGACAGACACATCGACCGCCTGGCCAAACGCCAGCGCCCCGGCGAGCGGCTTGACCTGGC
TATGCTGGCCGCGATTCGCCGCGTTTACGGGCTGCTTGCCAATACGGTGCGGTATCTGCAGGGCGGCGGG
TCGTGGCGGGAGGATTGGGGACAGCTTTCGGGGACGGCCGTGCCGCCCCAGGGTGCCGAGCCCCAGAGCA
ACGCGGGCCCACGACCCCATATCGGGGACACGTTATTTACCCTGTTTCGGGCCCCCGAGTTGCTGGCCCC
CAACGGCGACCTGTACAACGTGTTTGCCTGGGCCTTGGACGTCTTGGCCAAACGCCTCCGTCCCATGCAC
GTCTTTATCCTGGATTACGACCAATCGCCCGCCGGCTGCCGGGACGCCCTGCTGCAACTTACCTCCGGGA
TGATCCAGACCCACGTCACCACCCCAGGCTCCATACCGACGATCTGCGACCTGGCGCGCACGTTTGCCCG
GGAGATGGGGGAGGCTAACTGAAACACGGAAGGAGACAATACCGGAAGGAACCCGCGCTATGACGGCAAT
AAAAAGACAGAATAAAACGCACGGGTGTTGGGTCGTTTGTTCATAAACGCGGGGTTCGGTCCCAGGGCTG
GCACTCTGTCGATACCCCACCGAGACCCCATTGGGGCCAATACGCCCGCGTTTCTTCCTTTTCCCCACCC
CACCCCCCAAGTTCGGGTGAAGGCCCAGGGCTCGCAGCCAACGTCGGGGCGGCAGGCCCTGCCATAGCCA
CGGGCCCCGTGGGTTAGGGACGGGGTCCCCCATGGGGAATGGTTTATGGTTCGTGGGGGTTATTATTTTG
GGCGTTGCGTGGGGTCAGTCCACGACTGGACTGAGCAGACAGACCCATGGTTTTTGGATGGCCTGGGCAT
GGACCGCATGTACTGGCGCGACACGAACACCGGGCGTCTGTGGCTGCCAAACACCCCCGACCCCCAAAAA
CCACCGCGCGGATTTCTGGCGCCGCCGGACGAACTAAACCTGACTACGGCATCTCTGCCCCTTCTTCGCT
GGTACGAGGAGCGCTTTTGTTTTGTATTGGTCACCACGGCCGAGTTTCCGCGGGACCCCGGCCAGATCAA
GCTAGCTTATCGATACCGTCGATCGACCTCGAGGGGGGGCCCGCAGCTTTTGTTCCCTTTAGTGAGGGTT
AATTTCGAGCTTGGCGTAATCATGGTCATAGCTGTTTCCTGTGTGAAATTGTTATCCGCTCACAATTCCA
CACAACATACGAGCCGGAAGCATAAAGTGTAAAGCCTGGGGTGCCTAATGAGTGAGCTAACTCACATTAA
TTGCGTTGCGCTCACTGCCCGCTTTCCAGTCGGGAAACCTGTCGTGCCAGCTGCATTAATGAATCGGCCA
ACGCGCGGGGAGAGGCGGTTTGCGTATTGGGCGCTCTTCCGCTTCCTCGCTCACTGACTCGCTGCGCTCG
GTCGTTCGGCTGCGGCGAGCGGTATCAGCTCACTCAAAGGCGGTAATACGGTTATCCACAGAATCAGGGG
ATAACGCAGGAAAGAACATGTGAGCAAAAGGCCAGCAAAAGGCCAGGAACCGTAAAAAGGCCGCGTTGCT
GGCGTTTTTCCATAGGCTCCGCCCCCCTGACGAGCATCACAAAAATCGACGCTCAAGTCAGAGGTGGCGA
AACCCGACAGGACTATAAAGATACCAGGCGTTTCCCCCTGGAAGCTCCCTCGTGCGCTCTCCTGTTCCGA
CCCTGCCGCTTACCGGATACCTGTCCGCCTTTCTCCCTTCGGGAAGCGTGGCGCTTTCTCATAGCTCACG
CTGTAGGTATCTCAGTTCGGTGTAGGTCGTTCGCTCCAAGCTGGGCTGTGTGCACGAACCCCCCGTTCAG
CCCGACCGCTGCGCCTTATCCGGTAACTATCGTCTTGAGTCCAACCCGGTAAGACACGACTTATCGCCAC
TGGCAGCAGCCACTGGTAACAGGATTAGCAGAGCGAGGTATGTAGGCGGTGCTACAGAGTTCTTGAAGTG
GTGGCCTAACTACGGCTACACTAGAAGAACAGTATTTGGTATCTGCGCTCTGCTGAAGCCAGTTACCTTC
GGAAAAAGAGTTGGTAGCTCTTGATCCGGCAAACAAACCACCGCTGGTAGCGGTGGTTTTTTTGTTTGCA
AGCAGCAGATTACGCGCAGAAAAAAAGGATCTCAAGAAGATCCTTTGATCTTTTCTACGGGGTCTGACGC
TCAGTGGAACGAAAACTCACGTTAAGGGATTTTGGTCATGAGATTATCAAAAAGGATCTTCACCTAGATC
CTTTTAAATTAAAAATGAAGTTTTAAATCAATCTAAAGTATATATGAGTAAACTTGGTCTGACAGTTACC
AATGCTTAATCAGTGAGGCACCTATCTCAGCGATCTGTCTATTTCGTTCATCCATAGTTGCCTGACTCCC
CGTCGTGTAGATAACTACGATACGGGAGGGCTTACCATCTGGCCCCAGTGCTGCAATGATACCGCGAGAC
CCACGCTCACCGGCTCCAGATTTATCAGCAATAAACCAGCCAGCCGGAAGGGCCGAGCGCAGAAGTGGTC
CTGCAACTTTATCCGCCTCCATCCAGTCTATTAATTGTTGCCGGGAAGCTAGAGTAAGTAGTTCGCCAGT
TAATAGTTTGCGCAACGTTGTTGCCATTGCTACAGGCATCGTGGTGTCACGCTCGTCGTTTGGTATGGCT
TCATTCAGCTCCGGTTCCCAACGATCAAGGCGAGTTACATGATCCCCCATGTTGTGCAAAAAAGCGGTTA
GCTCCTTCGGTCCTCCGATCGTTGTCAGAAGTAAGTTGGCCGCAGTGTTATCACTCATGGTTATGGCAGC
ACTGCATAATTCTCTTACTGTCATGCCATCCGTAAGATGCTTTTCTGTGACTGGTGAGTACTCAACCAAG
TCATTCTGAGAATAGTGTATGCGGCGACCGAGTTGCTCTTGCCCGGCGTCAATACGGGATAATACCGCGC
CACATAGCAGAACTTTAAAAGTGCTCATCATTGGAAAACGTTCTTCGGGGCGAAAACTCTCAAGGATCTT
ACCGCTGTTGAGATCCAGTTCGATGTAACCCACTCGTGCACCCAACTGATCTTCAGCATCTTTTACTTTC
ACCAGCGTTTCTGGGTGAGCAAAAACAGGAAGGCAAAATGCCGCAAAAAAGGGAATAAGGGCGACACGGA
AATGTTGAATACTCATACTCTTCCTTTTTCAATATTATTGAAGCATTTATCAGGGTTATTGTCTCATGAG
CGGATACATATTTGAATGTATTTAGAAAAATAAACAAATAGGGGTTCCGCGCACATTTCCCCGAAAAGTG
CCACCTSTGKAATGACTGTTGAGATCCAGTTCGATGTAACCCACTCGTGCACCCAACTGATCTTCAGCAT
CTTTTACTTTCACCAGCGTTTCTGGGTGAGCAAAAACAGGAAGGCAAAATGCCGCAAAAAAGGGAATAAG
GGCGACACGGAAATGTTGAATACTCATACTCTTCCTTTTTCAATATTATTGAAGCATTTATCAGGGTTAT
TGTCTCATGAGCGGATACATATTTGAATGTATTTAGAAAAATAAACAAATAGGGGTTCCGCGCACATTTC
CCCGAAAAGTGCCACCTG
[124 nt withheld, positions 11569-11692]
C
[91 nt withheld, positions 11694-11784]
A
[49 nt withheld, positions 11786-11834]
CCTTTGACGTTGGAGTCCACGTTCTTT
[37 nt withheld, positions 11862-11898]
ACCCTATCTCGGTCTATTCTTTTGATTTATAAGGGATTTTGCCGATTTCGGCCTATTGGTTAAAAAATGA
GCTGATTTAACAAAAATTTAACGCGAATTTTAACAAAATATTAACGCTTACAATTTCCATTCGCCATTCA
GGCTGCGCAACTGTTGGGAAGGGCGATCGGTGCGGGCCTCTTCGCTATTACGCCAGCTGGCGAAAGGGGG
ATGTGCTGCAAGGCGATTAAGTTGGGTAACGCCAGGGTTTTCCCAGTCACGACGTTGTAAAACGACGGCC
AGTGAATTGTAATACGACTCACTATAGGGCGAATTGGAGCTCCACCGCGGTGGATGCATGTCGACAAGGA
AAAAAGCGGCCGCCCCTCTAGCCTCATCCTCATAAAAGGTCTCATCATTTTCCCTCCAGCCTCTTATGCA
CTGGGGAAACTGAGGCCAGGGGCTATGTGTCCAGCGGACAGGGGTGCTGAATTCCACCCACAGGCTTAGG
GATATGGTCAAGGAAAGCTTCCTGGAGGAGGCCCAGTGGAGGTTCAGGGAGGGATGGGGTGCCCGGCAGT
CTCTAGTGGAAAAGGCGCCTAGCCTATCTCCCCCATGAACCCCCTCACCCAGCCCTGGAAGAGGCCTCAG
TGTCCCGCCTGTGACCAGTTGGCTCAGAAAAGCCCTGGGAGCTCTGAGCCACTGTGAAGGTGGAAACGCG
GCCCCTGGCCTCCCCTCTCCTGGAGGCTGCAGACTCTGCCCGCCAGTTGACGAGGGCTCTGCCGCTCTCC
TCCCCAGGAGCTATGCCTCACGCATCCAGCGCCCCTTCTCCGTGAAGTTCGACCCGTACACGCTGGCCAT
CGACGTGCTGGACAGCCCCCAGGCCGTGCGGCGCTCCCTGGAGGGTGTCCAGGATGAGCTGGACACCCTT
GCCCATGCGCTGAGTGCCATTGGCTAGGTGCACGGCGTCCCTGAGGGCCCTTCCCAACCTCCCCTGGTCC
TGCACTGTCCCGGAGCTCAGGCCCTGGTGAGGGGCTGGGTCCCGGGTGCCCCCCATGCCCTCCCTGCTGC
CAGGCTCCCACTGCCCCTGCACCTGCTTCTCAGCGCAACAGCTGTGTGTGCCCGTGGTGAGGTTGTGCTG
CCTGTGGTGAGGTCCTGTCCTGGCTCCCAGGGTCCTGGGGGCTGCTGCACTGCCCTCCGCCCTTCCCTGA
CACTGTCTGCTGCCCCAATCACCGTCACAATAAAAGAAACTGTGGTCTCTACACCTGCCTGGCCCCACAT
CTGTGCCACAGAGACAGACCCTGGGATCCTCAGACTCCCACACCCCCACCCCAGCCTCACTCAGAGGTTT
CGCCCTGGCCTCCTTCCTCCTCTGGGAGATGGCTGGCCGCCCTGGCCAGGCAGCTGGCCCCTCCGGGCCT
GGTTTCCCCGCTCACCCTGAGGCCCCGCCCAGCTCTGAGCCCCAAGCAGCTCCAGAGGCTCGGGCACCCT
GGCCGAGCTGCCCCATCTCCGTGGGGTGCCCTCCCAAGGTGGGGAGCCACGTGACAGTGGGAGGGCCTCT
CTCAGGCCTGGCAGGGAGCAGGGGTCACAAACTGTGCTGGCTGGGGGTGGTCTCAGAGGTGGGCCTGCAG
GCCTAACCCTCCCTGCTGACAGGGCTCCCAGCCCTTGAGAGAAACAGGGATGGAGGAACAGCTGCCCTGA
TGCCCTCACCCACCCGGAGCAGGCCCTGCGAACCAAGGGGAACCTCAGTGTGGCCCCCAGCATGTGTGCT
GATGGGGAGGGTCTGGCTGAGCTGGTGCCCAGGCAGATGGTCTGGGCCTGTCTCCCCAGCGAGGCAGGAT
GGGGGCTGGATTTCAGACTCTGTAAGATGCCCCTGGCTTACTCGAGGGGCCTGGACATTGCCCTCCAGAG
AGAGCACCCAACACCCTCCAGGCTTGACCGGCCAGGGTGTCCCCTTCCTACCTTGGAGAGAGCAGCCCCA
GGGCATCCTGCAGGGGGTGCTGGGACACCAGCTGGCCTTCAAGGTCTCTGCCTCCCTCCAGCCACCCCAC
TACACGCTGCTGGGATCCTGGATCTCAGCTCCCCGGCCGACAACACTGGCAAACTCCTACTCATCCACGA
AGGCCCTCCTGGGCATGGTGGTCCTTCCCAGCCTGGCAGTCTGTTCCTCACACACCTTGTTAGTGCCCAG
CCCCTGAGGTTGCAGCTGGGGGTGTCTCTGAAGGGCTGTGAGCCCCCAGGAAGCCCTGGGGAAGTGCCTG
CCTTGCCTCCCCCCGGCCCTGCCAGCGCCTGGCTCTGCCCTCCTACCTGGGCTCCCCCCATCCAGCCTCC
CTCCCTACACACTCCTCTCAAGGAGGCACCCATGTCCTCTCCAGCTGCCGGGCCTCAGAGCACTGTGGCG
TCCTGGGGCAGCCACCGCATGTCCTGCTGTGGCATGGCTCAGGGTGGAAAGGGCGGAAGGGAGGGGTCCT
GCAGATAGCTGGTGCCCACTACCAAACCCGCTCGGGGCAGGAGAGCCAAAGGCTGGGTGTGTGCAGAGCG
GCCCCGAGAGGTTCCGAGGCTGAGGCCAGGGTGGGACATAGGGATGCGAGGGGCCGGGGCACAGGATACT
CCAACCTGCCTGCCCCCATGGTCTCATCCTCCTGCTTCTGGGACCTCCTGATCCTGCCCCTGGTGCTAAG
AGGCAGGTAGGGGCTGCAGGCAGCAGGGCTCGGAGCCCATGCCCCCTCACCATGGGTCAGGCTGGACCTC
CAGGTGCCTGTTCTGGGGAGCTGGGAGGGCCGGAGGGGTGTACCCCAGGGGCTCAGCCCAGATGACACTA
TGGGGGTGATGGTGTCATGGGACCTGGCCAGGAGAGGGGAGATGGGCTCCCAGAAGAGGAGTGGGGGCTG
AGAGGGTGCCTGGGGGGCCAGGACGGAGCTGGGCCAGTGCACAGCTTCCCACACCTGCCCACCCCCAGAG
TCCTGCCGCCACCCCCAGATCACACGGAAGATGAGGTCCGAGTGGCCTGCTGAGGACTTGCTGCTTGTCC
CCAGGTCCCCAGGTCATGCCCTCCTTCTGCCACCCTGGGGAGCTGAGGGCCTCAGCTGGGGCTGCTGTCC
TAAGGCAGGGTGGGAACTAGGCAGCCAGCAGGGAGGGGACCCCTCCCTCACTCCCACTCTCCCACCCCCA
CCACCTTGGCCCATCCATGGCGGCATCTTGGGCCATCCGGGACTGGGGACAGGGGTCCTGGGGACAGGGG
TGTGGGGACAGGGGTCCTGGGGACAGGGGTCTGGGGACAGGGGTCCTGGGGACAGGGGTGTGGGGACAGG
GGTGTGGGGACAGGGGTGTGGGGACAGGGGTCCTGGGGACAGGGGTCTGGGGACAGGGGTCTGAGGACAG
GGGTGTGGGGACAGGGGTNTGGGGACAGGGGTGTGGGGACAGGGGTSTGGGGACAGGGGTCTGGGGACAG
GGGTCCGGGGGACAGGGGTGTGGGGACAGGGGTGTGGGGACAGGGGTGTGGGGACAGGGGTCTGGGGACA
GGGGTGTGGGGACAGGGGTCCTGGGGACAGGGGTGTGGGGATAGGGGTGTGGGGACAGGGGTGTGGGGAC
AGGGGTGTGGGGACAGGGGTCTGGGGACAGCAGCGCAAAGAGCCCCGCCCTGCAGCCTCCAGCTCTCCTG
GTCTAATGTGGAAAGTGGCCCAGGTGAGGGCTTTGCTCTCCTGGAGACATTTGCCCCCAGCTGTGAGCAG
GGACAGGTCTGGCCACCGGGCCCCTGGTTAAGACTCTAATGACCCGCTGGTCCTGAGGAAGAGGTGCTGA
CGACCAAGGAGATCTTCCCACAGACCCAGCACCAGGGAAATGGTCCGGAAATTGCAGCCTCAGCCCCCAG
CCATCTGCCGACCCCCCCACCCCAGGCCCTAATGGGCCAGGCGGCAGGGGTTGAGAGGTAGGGGAGATGG
GCTCTGAGACTATAAAGCCAGCGGGGGCCCAGCAGCCCTCAGCCCTCCAGGACAGGCTGCATCAGAAGAG
GCCATCAAGCAGGTCTGTTCCAAGGGCCTTTGCGTCAGGTGGGCTCAGGATTCCAGGGTGGCTGGACCCC
AGGCCCCAGCTCTGCAGCAGGGAGGACGTGGCTGGGCTCGTGAAGCATGTGGGGGTGAGCCCAGGGGCCC
CAAGGCAGGGCACCTGGCCTTCAGCCTGCCTCAGCCCTGCCTGTCTCCCAGATCACTGTCCTTCTGCCAT
GGCCCTGTGGATGCGCCTCCTGCCCCTGCTGGCGCTGCTGGCCCTCTGGGGACCTGACCCAGCCGCAGCC
TTTGTGAACCAACACCTGTGCGGCTCACACCTGGTGGAAGCTCTCTACCTAGTGTGCGGGGAACGAGGCT
TCTTCTACACACCCAAGACCCGCCGGGAGGCAGAGGACCTGCAGGGTGAGCCAACTGCCCATTGCTGCCC
CTGGCCGCCCCCAGCCACCCCCTGCTCCTGGCGCTCCCACCCAGCATGGGCAGAAGGGGGCAGGAGGCTG
CCACCCAGCAGGGGGTCAGGTGCACTTTTTTAAAAAGAAGTTCTCTTGGTCACGTCCTAAAAGTGACCAG
CTCCCTGTGGCCCAGTCAGAATCTCAGCCTGAGGACGGTGTTGGCTTCGGCAGCCCCGAGATACATCAGA
GGGTGGGCACGCTCCTCCCTCCACTCGCCCCTCAAACAAATGCCCCGCAGCCCATTTCTCCACCCTCATT
TGATGACCGCAGATTCAAGTGTTTTGTTAAGTAAAGTCCTGGGTGACCTGGGGTCACAGGGTGCCCCACG
CTGCCTGCCTCTGGGCGAACACCCCATCACGCCCGGAGGAGGGCGTGGCTGCCTGCCTGAGTGGGCCAGA
CCCCTGTCGCCAGGCCTCACGGCAGCTCCATAGTCAGGAGATGGGGAAGATGCTGGGGACAGGCCCTGGG
GAGAAGTACTGGGATCACCTGTTCAGGCTCCCACTGTGACGCTGCCCCGGGGCGGGGGAAGGAGGTGGGA
CATGTGGGCGTTGGGGCCTGTAGGTCCACACCCAGTGTGGGTGACCCTCCCTCTAACCTGGGTCCAGCCC
GGCTGGAGATGGGTGGGAGTGCGACCTAGGGCTGGCGGGCAGGCGGGCACTGTGTCTCCCTGACTGTGTC
CTCCTGTGTCCCTCTGCCTCGCCGCTGTTCCGGAACCTGCTCTGCGCGGCACGTCCTGGCAGTGGGGCAG
GTGGAGCTGGGCGGGGGCCCTGGTGCAGGCAGCCTGCAGCCCTTGGCCCTGGAGGGGTCCCTGCAGAAGC
GT
[63 nt withheld, positions 17151-17213]
GGTACCTACCCATACGATGTTCCAGATTACGCTGGCAGTGGAGAGGGCAGAGGAAGTCTGCTAACATGCG
GTGACGTCGAGGAGAATCCTGGCCCAATGGAAGACGCCAAAAACATAAAGAAAGGCCCGGCGCCATTCTA
TCCGCTGGAAGATGGAACCGCTGGAGAGCAACTGCATAAGGCTATGAAGAGATACGCCCTGGTTCCTGGA
ACAATTGCTTTTACAGATGCACATATCGAGGTGGACATCACTTACGCTGAGTACTTCGAAATGTCCGTTC
GGTTGGCAGAAGCTATGAAACGATATGGGCTGAATACAAATCACAGAATCGTCGTATGCAGTGAAAACTC
TCTTCAATTCTTTATGCCGGTGTTGGGCGCGTTATTTATCGGAGTTGCAGTTGCGCCCGCGAACGACATT
TATAATGAACGTGAATTGCTCAACAGTATGGGCATTTCGCAGCCTACCGTGGTGTTCGTTTCCAAAAAGG
GGTTGCAAAAAATTTTGAACGTGCAAAAAAAGCTCCCAATCATCCAAAAAATTATTATCATGGATTCTAA
AACGGATTACCAGGGATTTCAGTCGATGTACACGCTCGTCACATCTCATCTACCTCCCGGTTTTAATGAA
TACGATTTTGTGCCAGAGTCCTTCGATAGGGACAAGACAATTGCACTGATCATGAACTCCTCTGGATCTA
CTGGTCTGCCTAAAGGTGTCGCTCTGCCTCATAGAACTGCCTGCGTGAGATTCTCGCATGCCAGAGATCC
TATTTTTGGCAATCAAATCATTCCGGATACTGCGATTTTAAGTGTTGTTCCATTCCATCACGGTTTTGGA
ATGTTTACTACACTCGGATATTTGATATGTGGATTTCGAGTCGTCTTAATGTATAGATTTGAAGAAGAGC
TGTTTCTGAGGAGCCTTCAGGATTACAAGATTCAAAGTGCGCTGCTGGTGCCAACCCTATTCTCCTTCTT
CGCCAAAAGCACTCTGATTGACAAATACGATTTATCTAATTTACACGAAATTGCTTCTGGTGGCGCTCCC
CTCTCTAAGGAAGTCGGGGAAGCGGTTGCCAAGAGGTTCCATCTGCCAGGTATCAGGCAAGGATATGGGC
TCACTGAGACTACATCAGCTATTCTGATTACACCCGAGGGGGATGATAAACCGGGCGCGGTCGGTAAAGT
TGTTCCATTTTTTGAAGCGAAGGTTGTGGATCTGGATACCGGGAAAACGCTGGGCGTTAATCAAAGAGGC
GAACTGTGTGTGAGAGGTCCTATGATTATGTCCGGTTATGTAAACAATCCGGAAGCGACCAACGCCTTGA
TTGACAAGGATGGATGGCTACATTCTGGAGACATAGCTTACTGGGACGAAGACGAACACTTCTTCATCGT
TGACCGCCTGAAGTCTCTGATTAAGTACAAAGGCTATCAGGTGGCTCCCGCTGAATTGGAATCCATCTTG
CTCCAACACCCCAACATCTTCGACGCAGGTGTCGCAGGTCTTCCCGACGATGACGCCGGTGAACTTCCCG
CCGCCGTTGTTGTTTTGGAGCACGGAAAGACGATGACGGAAAAAGAGATCGTGGATTACGTCGCCAGTCA
AGTAACAACCGCGAAAAAGTTGCGCGGAGGAGTTGTGTTTGTGGACGAAGTACCGAAAGGTCTTACCGGA
AAACTCGACGCAAGAAAAATCAGAGAGATCCTCATAAAGGCCAAGAAGGGCGGAAAGATCGCCGTGGTCG
ACGAGGGCAGAGGCAGCCTGCTGACATGTGGCGACGTGGAAGAGAACCCTGGCCCCATGCATATGCCACC
TCCTCGCCTCCTCTTCTTCCTCCTCTTCCTCACCCCCATGGAAGTCAGGCCCGAGGAACCTCTAGTGGTG
AAGGTGGAAGAGGGAGATAACGCTGTGCTGCAGTGCCTCAAGGGGACCTCAGATGGCCCCACTCAGCAGC
TGACCTGGTCTCGGGAGTCCCCGCTTAAACCCTTCTTAAAACTCAGCCTGGGGCTGCCAGGCCTGGGAAT
CCACATGAGGCCCCTGGCCATCTGGCTTTTCATCTTCAACGTCTCTCAACAGATGGGGGGCTTCTACCTG
TGCCAGCCGGGGCCCCCCTCTGAGAAGGCCTGGCAGCCTGGCTGGACAGTCAATGTGGAGGGCAGCGGGG
AGCTGTTCCGGTGGAATGTTTCGGACCTAGGTGGCCTGGGCTGTGGCCTGAAGAACAGGTCCTCAGAGGG
CCCCAGCTCCCCTTCCGGGAAGCTCATGAGCCCCAAGCTGTATGTGTGGGCCAAAGACCGCCCTGAGATC
TGGGAGGGAGAGCCTCCGTGTGTCCCACCGAGGGACAGCCTGAACCAGAGCCTCAGCCAGGACCTCACCA
TGGCCCCTGGCTCCACACTCTGGCTGTCCTGTGGGGTACCCCCTGACTCTGTGTCCAGGGGCCCCCTCTC
CTGGACCCATGTGCACCCCAAGGGGCCTAAGTCATTGCTGAGCCTAGAGCTGAAGGACGATCGCCCGGCC
AGAGATATGTGGGTAATGGAGACGGGTCTGTTGTTGCCCCGGGCCACAGCTCAAGACGCTGGAAAGTATT
ATTGTCACCGTGGCAACCTGACCATGTCATTCCACCTGGAGATCACTGCTCGGCCAGTACTATGGCACTG
GCTGCTGAGGACTGGTGGCTGGAAGGTCTCAGCTGTGACTTTGGCTTATCTGATCTTCTGCCTGTGTTCC
CTTGTGGGCATTCTTCATCTTCAAAGAGCCCTGGTCCTGAGGAGGAAAAGAAAGCGAATGACTGACCCCA
CCAGGAGATTCTTCAAAGTGACGCCTCCCCCAGGAAGCGGGCCCCAGAACCAGTACGGGAACGTGCTGTC
TCTCCCCACACCCACCTCAGGCCTCGGACGCGCCCAGCGTTGGGCCGCAGGCCTGGGGGGCACTGCCCCG
TCTTATGGAAACCCGAGCAGCGACGTCCAGGCGGATGGAGCCTTGGGGTCCCGGAGCCCGCCGGGAGTGG
GCCCAGAAGAAGAGGAAGGGGAGGGCTATGAGGAACCTGACAGTGAGGAGGACTCCGAGTTCTATGAGAA
CGACTCCAACCTTGGGCAGGACCAGCTCTCCCAGGATGGCAGCGGCTACGAGAACCCTGAGGATGAGCCC
CTGGGTCCTGAGGATGAAGACTCCTTCTCCAACGCTGAGTCTTATGAGAACGAGGATGAAGAGCTGACCC
AGCCGGTCGCCAGGACAATGGACTTCCTGAGCCCTCATGGGTCAGCCTGGGACCCCAGCCGGGAAGCAAC
CTCCCTGGGGTCCCAGTCCTATGAGGATATGAGAGGAATCCTGTATGCAGCCCCCCAGCTCCACTCCATT
CGGGGCCAGCCTGGACCCAATCATGAGGAAGATGCAGACTCTTATGAGAACATGGATAATCCCGATGGGC
CAGACCCAGCCTGGGGAGGAGGGGGCCGCATGGGCACCTGGAGCACCAGGGGCAGTGGAGAGGGCAGAGG
AAGTCTGCTAACATGCGGTGACGTCGAGGAGAATCCTGGCCCAGTGAGCAAGGGCGAGGAGCTGTTCACC
GGGGTGGTGCCCATCCTGGTCGAGCTGGACGGCGACGTAAACGGCCACAAGTTCAGCGTGTCCGGCGAGG
GCGAGGGCGATGCCACCTACGGCAAGCTGACCCTGAAGTTCATCTGCACCACCGGCAAGCTGCCCGTGCC
CTGGCCCACCCTCGTGACCACCCTGACCTACGGCGTGCAGTGCTTCAGCCGCTACCCCGACCACATGAAG
CAGCACGACTTCTTCAAGTCCGCCATGCCCGAAGGCTACGTCCAGGAGCGCACCATCTTCTTCAAGGACG
ACGGCAACTACAAGACCCGCGCCGAGGTGAAGTTCGAGGGCGACACCCTGGTGAACCGCATCGAGCTGAA
GGGCATCGACTTCAAGGAGGACGGCAACATCCTGGGGCACAAGCTGGAGTACAACTACAACAGCCACAAC
GTCTATATCATGGCCGACAAGCAGAAGAACGGCATCAAGGTGAACTTCAAGATCCGCCACAACATCGAGG
ACGGCAGCGTGCAGCTCGCCGACCACTACCAGCAGAACACCCCCATCGGCGACGGCCCCGTGCTGCTGCC
CGACAACCACTACCTGAGCACCCAGTCCGCCCTGAGCAAAGACCCCAACGAGAAGCGCGATCACATGGTC
CTGCTGGAGTTCGTGACCGCCGCCGGGATCACTCTCGGCATGGACGAGCTGTACAAGTAATTAATTAA
